# Supplementary material for: Comparative and phylogenomic analyses of mitochondrial genomes in Coccinellidae (Coleoptera: Coccinelloidea)
Source: PeerJ. 2021 Dec 9;9:e12169. doi: 10.7717/peerj.12169 (PMC8667754; doi:10.7717/peerj.12169)
Supplement: Supplemental Information 19 [file peerj-09-12169-s019.zip › Hippodamia variegata.gb]

LOCUS       Hippodamia_variegata       18259 bp    DNA     circular     07-SEP-2020
DEFINITION  Hippodamia variegata mitochondrion, complete genome.
ACCESSION
VERSION
KEYWORDS    .
SOURCE      Hippodamia variegata (mitochondrion)
  ORGANISM  Hippodamia variegata
            Eukaryota; Opisthokonta; Metazoa; Eumetazoa; Bilateria;
            Protostomia; Ecdysozoa; Panarthropoda; Arthropoda; Mandibulata;
            Pancrustacea; Hexapoda; Insecta; Dicondylia; Pterygota; Neoptera;
            Holometabola; Coleoptera; Polyphaga; Cucujiformia; Cucujoidea;
            Coccinellidae; Coccinellinae; Coccinellini; Hippodamia;Hippodamia.
REFERENCE   1  (bases 1 to 18259)
  AUTHORS   Li,X.
  TITLE     Family-Level Sampling of Mitochondrial Genomes (Coleoptera,
            Coccinellidae) and Phylogenetics
  JOURNAL   Unpublished
REFERENCE   2  (bases 1 to 18259)
  AUTHORS   Li,X.
  TITLE     Direct Submission
  JOURNAL   Submitted (07-SEP-2020) College of Plant Protection, Henan
            Agricultural University, Wenhua road, Zhengzhou 450002, China
COMMENT     Bankit Comment: ALT EMAIL:15538316229@163.com.
            Bankit Comment: Submission Title:None.
FEATURES             Location/Qualifiers
     source          1..18259
                     /organism="Hippodamia variegata"
                     /mol_type="genomic DNA"
     gene            1..64
                     /gene="trnI(gat)"
     tRNA            1..64
                     /gene="trnI(gat)"
                     /product="tRNA-Ile"
     gene            complement(2048..2116)
                     /gene="trnQ(ttg)"
     tRNA            complement(2048..2116)
                     /gene="trnQ(ttg)"
                     /product="tRNA-Gln"
     gene            2114..2181
                     /gene="trnM(cat)"
     tRNA            2114..2181
                     /gene="trnM(cat)"
                     /product="tRNA-Met"
     gene            2182..3186
                     /gene="nad2"
     CDS             2182..3186
                     /gene="nad2"
                     /codon_start=1
                     /transl_table=5
                     /product="NADH dehydrogenase subunit 2"
                     /translation="MKVMKFMFLNIMMLGSLISISAFSWINIWIGLEMNLLAFIPIMN
                     YDYFKHTSEVTMKYFLVQVSASMFILFSFLYSFSFLNTLEPLNSLSYYTFNSAVLMKM
                     GAAPFHFWYLEVAEGLSWISLLILMTWQKIAPMILIMYNFSMNLFFCMIILVSMIMSS
                     VKSWNQSSLKKILALSSINHIGWMLSMMFLSQSLWILYFSIYTIISINLIYMLNKYKI
                     FLIIELFKLINFNKHIKMFFFFNFMSLGGIPPFLGFFPKWVILNSLMENNMLILSILM
                     IFLTLIFLYTYMRLFIQSSIMKMCNKKIFKTPKFSLIYMINWMNMIGLIMFTIIFNMY
                     "
     gene            3185..3247
                     /gene="trnW(tca)"
     tRNA            3185..3247
                     /gene="trnW(tca)"
                     /product="tRNA-Trp"
     gene            complement(3240..3303)
                     /gene="trnC(gca)"
     tRNA            complement(3240..3303)
                     /gene="trnC(gca)"
                     /product="tRNA-Cys"
     gene            complement(3308..3370)
                     /gene="trnY(gta)"
     tRNA            complement(3308..3370)
                     /gene="trnY(gta)"
                     /product="tRNA-Tyr"
     gene            3369..4910
                     /gene="cox1"
     CDS             3369..4910
                     /gene="cox1"
                     /codon_start=1
                     /transl_table=5
                     /product="cytochrome c oxidase subunit 1"
                     /translation="-
                     NKWMFSTNHKDIGTLYFLFGMWAGMVGTSLSLLIRLELGTTGSLIGNDQIYNVIVTAH
                     AFIMIFFMVMPIMIGGFGNWLVPLMIGAPDMAFPRLNNMSFWLLPPALTLLLFSSIVE
                     MGAGTGWTVYPPLSSNLAHNGPSVDLVIFSLHLAGISSILGAVNFISTIMNMRPHGMS
                     LDKTPLFVWSVLITAILLLLSLPVLAGAITMLLTDRNLNTSFFDPTGGGDPILYQHLF
                     WFFGHPEVYILILPGFGMISHIITQESGKKNAFGALGMIYAMLAIGLLGFVVWAHHMF
                     TVGMDVDTRAYFTSATMIIAVPTGIKIFSWLATLHGMQFHLTPSLLWTLGFLFLFTIG
                     GLTGVILANSSMDIILHDTYYVVAHFHYVLSMGAVFAILAGFVQWFPLITGFNMNNKF
                     LQIQFFTMFLGVNLTFFPQHFLGLSGMPRRYSDYPDAYHMWNKISSMGSMISTVSILL
                     MLIIIWESFYSLRLSKFNLNIPSLIEWLQLSPPNEHSYSETPILSSKF"
     gene            4906..4968
                     /gene="trnL2(taa)"
     tRNA            4906..4968
                     /gene="trnL2(taa)"
                     /product="tRNA-Leu"
                     /note="tRNA-LEU2"
     gene            4990..5712
                     /gene="cox2"
     CDS             4990..5712
                     /gene="cox2"
                     /codon_start=1
                     /transl_table=5
                     /product="cytochrome c oxidase subunit 2"
                     /translation="MFLDSSSFLLEQLSFFHDHALLILTMITCTVAYIMISLMFNKFN
                     HRFLLEGHLIETIWTILPALTLIFIALPSLKLIYLIDEIRNPLVTLKTIGHQWYWTYE
                     YSDFKNIEFDSYMLNSNLNSFNFRLLEVDNRTVLPYLSHIRILTSSADVIHSWTIPSS
                     GVKVDASPGRLNQLSFNLNRTGIFFGQCSEICGANHSFMPISIESISPLKFIEWIENY
                     SLDDWKMSNGLLNQFMVSNAYF"
     gene            5715..5779
                     /gene="trnD(gtc)"
     tRNA            5715..5779
                     /gene="trnD(gtc)"
                     /product="tRNA-Asp"
     gene            5780..5932
                     /gene="atp8"
     CDS             5780..5932
                     /gene="atp8"
                     /codon_start=1
                     /transl_table=5
                     /product="ATP synthase F0 subunit 8"
                     /translation="MPQAMPLNWMIIYLFIFLMFILINIKMYFNFESNPIKKFNLFNK
                     KNNWKW"
     gene            5926..6584
                     /gene="atp6"
     CDS             5926..6584
                     /gene="atp6"
                     /codon_start=1
                     /transl_table=5
                     /product="ATP synthase F0 subunit 6"
                     /translation="MMTNLFSTFDPSANFGLPLNWMSMLISFMFIPSMYWLIPNRMNF
                     FIQLILITLHKEFKILTKSNNTLIFISLFMFILINNLMGLMPYIFTASSHLVFTLSLA
                     LPLWLSFMLYGWISNTYHMFAHLMPQGTPPVLMPFMVCIETISNIIRPGTLAIRLSAN
                     MIAGHLLMTLLGNTGPMVDLLIFIVIMVQFMLIILESAVAMIQSYVFAILSTLYSSEV
                     K"
     gene            6584..7369
                     /gene="cox3"
     CDS             6584..7369
                     /gene="cox3"
                     /codon_start=1
                     /transl_table=5
                     /product="cytochrome c oxidase subunit 3"
                     /translation="MMKNHPFHLVDYSPWPILGAFSAMTAMIGMIKWFHFFNSNLFML
                     SNIILLMIMIQWWRDVVRESTFQGHHTMAVTLGLRWGMILFITSEVFFFISFFWSFYH
                     SSLAPSIELGMIWPPKGINTFNPMEIPLLNTIILLSSGLSITWTHHSIMENKFNQALQ
                     SLIITVMLGLYFTILQGIEYMEAPFTIADSAYGSTFFMATGFHGLHVIIGSSFLLVCL
                     IRLNNNHFSISHHFGFEAAAWYWHFVDVVWLFLYLSIYWWGSY"
     gene            7365..7427
                     /gene="trnG(tcc)"
     tRNA            7365..7427
                     /gene="trnG(tcc)"
                     /product="tRNA-Gly"
     gene            7428..7781
                     /gene="nad3"
     CDS             7428..7781
                     /gene="nad3"
                     /codon_start=1
                     /transl_table=5
                     /product="NADH dehydrogenase subunit 3"
                     /translation="MMLILIMTFIFTFIMMMMMMIATIISKKSFKDREKSSPFECGFD
                     PKNSARLPFSIHFFLIALIFLIFDVEITLILPFIYSMKISNLPLLIFNISLFLLILIL
                     GLYHEWNQGALNWSF"
     gene            7780..7842
                     /gene="trnA(tgc)"
     tRNA            7780..7842
                     /gene="trnA(tgc)"
                     /product="tRNA-Ala"
     gene            7842..7905
                     /gene="trnR(tcg)"
     tRNA            7842..7905
                     /gene="trnR(tcg)"
                     /product="tRNA-Arg"
     gene            7903..7966
                     /gene="trnN(gtt)"
     tRNA            7903..7966
                     /gene="trnN(gtt)"
                     /product="tRNA-Asn"
     gene            7967..8021
                     /gene="trnS1(tct)"
     tRNA            7967..8021
                     /gene="trnS1(tct)"
                     /product="tRNA-Ser"
                     /note="tRNA-SER1"
     gene            8022..8084
                     /gene="trnE(ttc)"
     tRNA            8022..8084
                     /gene="trnE(ttc)"
                     /product="tRNA-Glu"
     gene            complement(8083..8146)
                     /gene="trnF(gaa)"
     tRNA            complement(8083..8146)
                     /gene="trnF(gaa)"
                     /product="tRNA-Phe"
     gene            complement(8146..9855)
                     /gene="nad5"
     CDS             complement(8146..9855)
                     /gene="nad5"
                     /codon_start=1
                     /transl_table=5
                     /product="NADH dehydrogenase subunit 5"
                     /translation="MCLIISSLLMLMFLFSFISSFYFLMFNKVMLIEYEIFYLNSISI
                     EMLILLDWMSLMFMGFVLFISSMVIFYSNSYMETDLNIKRFILLVLMFVFSMMLMILS
                     PNLISILLGWDGLGLVSYCLVIYYQSVKSYGAGMLTALSNRIGDVMLLISIAWILNYG
                     SWNLFLYLEYFINDKLMNLVGLLIMVAAMTKSAQIPFSAWLPAAMAAPTPVSALVHSS
                     TLVTAGVYLLIRFHFLIFNYNYILLFIGLMTMFMSGLGANFEFDLKKIIALSTLSQLG
                     LMMCILGLGSKELAFFHLLVHALFKALLFMCAGNFIHLMMNCQDIRFMGGLIYKSPLT
                     VVYFNISNLALCGMPFFSGFYSKDLIMELYSMMEMNLFVYMIMFLSLSLTVSYSVRLT
                     YYLMFLNMKFFSLNCLIEEKNFMSFSMGFMFVIVLFSGSMMMWVMFANPYLIILPLFL
                     KIFTLLMVSMGIWLGVEITKFKLFYSLVFINKIKLLNFMSMMWNLPYISTLGLSYFFL
                     NIGKKISKNIDQGWLEFIGSQGLFSFLKLNSYLMQYFFKNNLKIYLIMFVGWVLVLMI
                     MII"
     gene            complement(9862..9924)
                     /gene="trnH(gtg)"
     tRNA            complement(9862..9924)
                     /gene="trnH(gtg)"
                     /product="tRNA-His"
     gene            complement(9924..11246)
                     /gene="nad4"
     CDS             complement(9924..11246)
                     /gene="nad4"
                     /codon_start=1
                     /transl_table=5
                     /product="NADH dehydrogenase subunit 4"
                     /translation="MMILIYLVFLIPLAFLNKFWLLKNFLVLLSFIFLMKMSFLHYSY
                     ISFSLGYDFLSYFLVLLSIWIAFLMFMASEKLFKMSDFSEMFSIMLIILLMFLVLTFF
                     SLNIFMFYMFFEASLIPVLILILGWGYQPERIQAGMYMFFYTIMASLPMLLFIFNFYF
                     EFNSMNMNFMGMDLFSVVLYYMMLMVFLVKLPMFLFHLWLPKAHVEASVAGSMMLAGV
                     MLKLGGYGLMRFLQLFLTLGIQLNFFLINLSLLGGIIVSFTCLRQSDLKALIAYSSVV
                     HMGLMLAGLLTLNLWGYSGSLMIMLAHGLCSSCLFVLVNLSYERLFSRSIYINKGMLN
                     IIPFLSLWWFLLVIANMAAPPSLNLLGELMLINSLINYSYLMMPLIMMISFFSAVYCL
                     YLYSYSQHGKFFMGLYSFKMISYRELNLIILHWVPLNLILLKSDYFMI"
     gene            complement(11240..11518)
                     /gene="nad4l"
     CDS             complement(11240..11518)
                     /gene="nad4l"
                     /codon_start=1
                     /transl_table=5
                     /product="NADH dehydrogenase subunit 4L"
                     /translation="MKMQLIYMFMMSMLSFSMNRKHILTMLLSMEFVILVLFLFMYLY
                     FLMFNYEFYFVLIFLTMSVCESVMGLALMVSMIRSYGNDYFNSLNILW"
     gene            11519..11583
                     /gene="trnT(tgt)"
     tRNA            11519..11583
                     /gene="trnT(tgt)"
                     /product="tRNA-Thr"
     gene            complement(11584..11644)
                     /gene="trnP(tgg)"
     tRNA            complement(11584..11644)
                     /gene="trnP(tgg)"
                     /product="tRNA-Pro"
     gene            11647..12192
                     /gene="nad6"
     CDS             11647..12192
                     /gene="nad6"
                     /codon_start=1
                     /transl_table=5
                     /product="NADH dehydrogenase subunit 6"
                     /translation="MSFLMMTATLMVILKHPLSLGTNILIHTIITCLIMGLFSTNFWF
                     SYILILIMIGGLLVLFIYMTSVASNEKFKFNKSIFMMLIFFSMIIFTKLILESNLYEI
                     NLTLNNELIQSFEETKFFNLNLSKFINYPNSNIFIMIMFYLLISMIAVVKISKSNYGP
                     LRQLKYENTLTETQFSYKYYK"
     gene            12143..13282
                     /gene="cob"
     CDS             12143..13282
                     /gene="cob"
                     /codon_start=1
                     /transl_table=5
                     /product="cytochrome b"
                     /translation="MKMPLRKHNSLMNIMNNALIDLPTPSNISYLWNFGSLLGLCLMI
                     QILTGLFLTMHYCPNIDLAFNSVSHICRDVNMGWLIRTIHANGASFFFINLYIHIGRG
                     MYYGSYSLINTWLTGTTILFLTMATAFLGYVLPWGQMSFWGATVITNLVSAIPYLGNS
                     IVIWLWGGFAVDNATLTRFYSFHFILPFIISAFIMIHLLFLHNTGSNNPLGSNSNLDK
                     ISFHPYFSFKDLLGFLMMIFMMMNIVILYPYMLSDPDNFIPANPLSTPPHIQPEWYFL
                     FAYAILRSIPNKLGGVIALVMSIAILYFLPFINNKMIKNNSFYPMNKIMFWMFITVVV
                     ILTWIGAKPVEEPFIATGQIFTILYFSYFILNSLIYKIWDFFMYN"
     gene            13281..13345
                     /gene="trnS2_0(tga)"
     tRNA            13281..13345
                     /gene="trnS2_0(tga)"
                     /product="tRNA-Ser"
                     /note="tRNA-SER2"
     gene            13491..13555
                     /gene="trnS2_1(tga)"
     tRNA            13491..13555
                     /gene="trnS2_1(tga)"
                     /product="tRNA-Ser"
                     /note="tRNA-SER2"
     gene            complement(13573..14517)
                     /gene="nad1"
     CDS             complement(13573..14517)
                     /gene="nad1"
                     /codon_start=1
                     /transl_table=5
                     /product="NADH dehydrogenase subunit 1"
                     /translation="MIDLILVLMILLFLTVCVLVSVAFLTLMERKVLGYIQIRKGPNK
                     VGYLGILQPFSDAIKLFSKEQIFPYMSNFLIFLISPTLSLILALLLWVSMPFFCYLIS
                     FNFSVLFFFSISSMGVYTIMMSGWASNSVYSLLGSLRSVAQTISYEVSMFLILLSFLS
                     LILSLNLMDFMIYQKFTWFLLINFPLSLMWLISSLAETNRTPFDFAEGESELVSGFNI
                     EYSGVGFAFIFMAEYSNILYMSMLSVLMFLGGNFCSFSFFIKLVILSFIWIWIRGTMP
                     RYRYDKLMYLSWKVYLPVALNFFLFNMGLSLIMMVYVI"
     gene            complement(14515..14576)
                     /gene="trnL1(tag)"
     tRNA            complement(14515..14576)
                     /gene="trnL1(tag)"
                     /product="tRNA-Leu"
                     /note="tRNA-LEU1"
     rRNA            complement(14554..15842)
                     /product="l-rRNA"
     gene            complement(15867..15928)
                     /gene="trnV(tac)"
     tRNA            complement(15867..15928)
                     /gene="trnV(tac)"
                     /product="tRNA-Val"
     rRNA            complement(15928..16678)
                     /product="s-rRNA"
     D-loop          16679..18259
                     /note="control region"
BASE COUNT     7228 a   2442 c   1722 g   6865 t      2 others
ORIGIN
        1 gctaggacgc ctgacgaaag gattaccatg atgaggtaaa aaatgtgccc ccccactcct
       61 ggctcaaaaa ccctgcattt ttcgacattt tttgtgtttt ttctaaattt ttggccgttt
      121 agaaaaaatt tcaagaatcg aatcaggatg aaattcgcta tataccttaa aatttgattt
      181 cagggtccaa aatcctgaga gatccaccac ttcctttctt gaaatttcta cttttcatag
      241 attttctacc tcaaactaac ctttctagct tggtttagta ttcaatttgt tcattcctac
      301 aaacttttag tccactcaaa aggtaaattt ctattattct tgtagatttt gttcatttat
      361 aacctgaaaa tgaataaaat tctacagtaa tcgatggaat aacttaccta cttatatgaa
      421 aagctatact caaattctaa atttggcccc aaataattta atgctaatga aaacatatta
      481 gaaaaggtaa ttgaatgggg aactaaggaa attctagaat taacccttga acaaatgcaa
      541 aatttaattc atttctaaga tggtaggtta aaccagagtt ttagctccta gctgaattaa
      601 ttcactacga aaatagtgag atatctccat taaatgccaa aattagcttt agattaggta
      661 caaatttagc cttaacctag gatgaaaaga tgggtagcac ctttagattc ctaggtaatc
      721 tagtgccttt aaagaaggtt gaaataccct catcaaacgc caaaattagc tttagattag
      781 gtccagattt aaccttaacc tagggtgaga agatggatag cacccttaga ttcctaggta
      841 atctagtgcc tttaaagaag gttgaaatac cctcatcaaa cgccaaaatt agctttagat
      901 taggtccaga tttarcctta acctagggtg aaaagatggg tagcaccttc agattcctag
      961 gtaatctagt gcctttaaag aaggttgaaa taccctcatc aaacgccaaa attggcttta
     1021 gattaggtcc agatttaacc ttaacctagg gtgaaaagat ggctagtacc tttagaatcc
     1081 taggtaacct agtgccttaa aagaargttg aaataccctc atcaaacgcc aaaattggct
     1141 ttagattagg tccagattta accttaacct agggtgagaa gatggatagc acccttagat
     1201 tcctaggtaa tctagtgcct ttaaagaagg ttgaaatacc ctcatcaaac actaaaatta
     1261 gctttagatt aggtccagat ttaaccttaa cctagggtga gaagattgat agcaccctta
     1321 gattcctagg taatctagta cctttaaaga aggttgaaat accctcatca aatgccaaaa
     1381 ttagctttag attaggtcca gatttaacct taacctaagg tgaaaaagat tggatcttga
     1441 actttcaaat tctaagcaaa ttagccgctt agtaaaagag aaaaaattag ctcattaagt
     1501 ataaaaccat ataagtccaa aatttgaccc tgaattgaat acaaaattta gcccaattaa
     1561 aaataaggag ttaataaaag ctctttaatc ctaatttaaa ttgaatatac agtgaaaatt
     1621 aatgaaataa agattattga ttaaaaatta tacaagtcca aaatttgacc ctgtattgaa
     1681 tacaaaattt agcccaatta aaaataagga gttaataaaa gctctttaat cctaatttaa
     1741 attgaatata cagtgaaaat taatgaaatt taattactta attatttttc taaataaaac
     1801 tattattaaa ttagtttaat aatataaact tatttagtta attaaattta gtacacaata
     1861 ttttaaaata ttaagtaata attaggaatt ttattgtaaa atcaacctta ttaaacacct
     1921 aaataaacta aacaaatatt taattaatat ccattttact ttagttaatt aaatttagta
     1981 ctttataaat aataaataat aaaataagaa ggaaactaat tattgattaa attatttcaa
     2041 attcatatta tattcaataa aattaaatta tttcttaaag tttcaaaaac tctcgtacat
     2101 cttatactag aatataaagg taagctaaag aagctgatgg gttcataccc catttataaa
     2161 ggtatacccc ttttctttat aattaaagtt ataaaattca tatttctaaa tattataata
     2221 ttaggatcat taatttcaat ttctgctttt tcatgaatta atatttgaat tgggttagaa
     2281 ataaatcttt tagcctttat tcctatcata aattatgatt attttaaaca tacttccgaa
     2341 gttactataa aatatttctt agttcaagtt tctgcttcca tatttatttt attctcattt
     2401 ctctattcgt tctctttttt aaatacatta gaacccttga attctttatc ttactatacc
     2461 tttaactcag ctgttttaat aaaaatagga gcagccccct ttcatttttg atatttagag
     2521 gtagcagaag gtttaagatg aattagatta ctaattctta taacttgaca aaaaattgcc
     2581 cctataatct taattatata taattttaga ataaatttat ttttttgtat aattatttta
     2641 gtatcaataa ttataagaag agtcaaaaga tgaaaccaat ctagattaaa gaaaattttg
     2701 gctttatctt ctattaatca tattggatga atattaagta taatattttt aaggcaatcc
     2761 ttatgaattt tatacttctc catctacacc attatctcta ttaatttaat ttacatatta
     2821 aataaatata aaattttttt gattattgaa ctttttaaat taattaattt taacaaacat
     2881 attaaaatgt tttttttctt taattttata tcattaggag gaattcctcc ttttttagga
     2941 tttttcccta aatgagttat tttaaattca ttaatagaaa ataatatatt aattctttca
     3001 attttaataa tcttcttaac tttaatcttt ttatatactt atatacgctt atttattcag
     3061 tcctctatta taaaaatatg taataaaaaa atttttaaaa cacctaaatt cagtttaatc
     3121 tatataatca attgaataaa tataattgga ctgattatat tcactattat ttttaatata
     3181 tattaaggat ttaagttaaa aaaactatta accttcaaag ttaaaaatag agtaattcta
     3241 agccttagaa taataattca cctgtaaatt tgcaatttac aatcattagt tgaatataag
     3301 gctttaatga taaaggagaa tatctcataa ataaatttac agtttaccgc tttaaatcag
     3361 ccactttatc gaataaatga atattttcta caaaccataa agatattgga acattatact
     3421 ttttatttgg aatatgagca ggaatagttg gaacctcctt aagattacta attcgattag
     3481 aattaggaac tactggaaga ttaattggaa atgaccaaat ctataacgta attgttactg
     3541 cccatgcttt tatcataatt ttttttatag taatacctat tataattgga ggatttggaa
     3601 attgattagt acctttaata attggagccc ctgatatagc atttccccgt cttaataata
     3661 taagattttg attattaccc cctgctttaa cccttctatt atttagaaga atcgtagaaa
     3721 taggggctgg gacagggtga acagtttatc cccctctttc ttctaatcta gctcataacg
     3781 gcccctctgt tgatttagta atttttagtt tacatttagc aggaatttct tctattttag
     3841 gagcagtaaa ttttatttct actattataa atatacgccc acacggaata agattagata
     3901 aaacccctct atttgtatga tctgttttaa tcacagcaat tttattactt ttatcactac
     3961 cagttttagc cggagcaatt acaatattat taactgatcg aaatttaaat acctctttct
     4021 tcgacccaac aggagggggt gaccctattt tatatcaaca cttattttga ttctttggac
     4081 acccagaagt atatatttta attttacctg gatttgggat aatttctcat attattactc
     4141 aagaaagagg aaaaaaaaat gcctttgggg cactaggaat aatttatgca atattagcaa
     4201 ttggattatt aggatttgta gtatgagcac atcatatatt tactgttggt atagatgtag
     4261 atacacgagc ttactttacc tccgctacaa taattattgc agttcctact ggaattaaaa
     4321 ttttttcatg attagctact ttacatggaa tacaatttca tttaactccc tctcttttat
     4381 gaactctagg ttttcttttc ctatttacaa ttggaggttt aacaggggta attctagcta
     4441 attcatccat agatattatt ctacatgata cttattatgt agtagcccat tttcactatg
     4501 ttctatctat gggggctgta tttgctattt tagccggttt tgttcaatga ttcccattaa
     4561 ttacaggatt taatataaat aataaatttc tccaaattca attttttact atatttttag
     4621 gagtaaattt aacctttttc cctcaacact ttttaggatt aagaggaata ccacgacgat
     4681 attctgatta cccagatgct tatcatatat gaaataagat ttcttcgata ggatcaataa
     4741 tttcaactgt aagaatctta ttaatattaa ttattatctg agaaagattt tattcattac
     4801 gactgagaaa atttaatcta aatattcctt ctttaattga atgacttcaa ctttcacctc
     4861 ctaatgaaca ctcttattct gaaacaccta ttctttcatc taaattctaa tatggcagaa
     4921 tagtgcattg gatttaaatc ccaattataa aggtaacttt ttttagaaat tgcaacatga
     4981 aaatctagta tatttttaga tagttcatca tttttattag aacaattaag attttttcat
     5041 gatcatgcct tattaatttt aactataatt acatgtacag ttgcatatat cataattaga
     5101 ttaatattta ataaatttaa ccatcgattt ttacttgaag gacatttaat tgaaacaatt
     5161 tgaactatct tacctgccct tacattaatt tttattgctt taccttcttt aaaattaatt
     5221 tatttaattg atgaaattcg aaatccttta gttacattaa aaacaattgg acatcaatga
     5281 tactgaactt atgaatattc agattttaaa aatattgaat ttgattccta tatattaaat
     5341 tcaaatttaa attcttttaa ttttcgatta ttagaagtag ataatcgaac tgtgcttcca
     5401 tatttatctc atattcgaat tttaacatca tctgctgatg ttatccattc atgaactatt
     5461 ccctcctcag gtgtaaaagt tgatgcatct cccggacgat taaatcaact aagttttaat
     5521 ttaaaccgta ctggaatttt ctttggtcaa tgttctgaaa tttgtggagc taatcataga
     5581 tttataccta tttctatcga aagaatttct cctctaaagt tcattgaatg aattgaaaac
     5641 tattcattag atgactgaaa gataagtaat ggtctcttaa accaatttat agtaagtaac
     5701 gcctacttct aatgaaaaat ttagttaaag taataacatt agtttgtcaa actaaaatta
     5761 tttaattaaa taatttttaa ttcctcaagc tataccatta aattgaataa ttatttattt
     5821 atttattttt ttaatattta tcttaattaa tattaaaata tatttcaatt tcgaaagaaa
     5881 tcctattaaa aaatttaatt tatttaataa aaaaaataat tgaaaatgat aactaattta
     5941 ttttcaactt ttgatccctc tgcaaatttt ggtcttcctt taaactgaat aagaatatta
     6001 attagattta tatttattcc ttctatatat tgattaatcc ctaaccgaat aaactttttt
     6061 attcaattga ttttaattac acttcataaa gaatttaaaa ttttaactaa aagtaataat
     6121 actttaattt ttatttcttt atttatattt attttaatta ataatttaat aggattaata
     6181 ccttatattt ttactgcttc aagtcattta gtttttaccc tttccttagc ccttccactt
     6241 tgattaagat ttatattata tggatgaatt tcaaatactt accatatatt tgcccattta
     6301 atgcctcagg ggactcctcc tgtccttata ccttttatag tttgtattga aacaattaga
     6361 aatattatcc gtcctggaac tttagcaatt cggctttcag ctaatataat tgcaggacat
     6421 ctattaataa cattattagg caatactgga cctatagtgg acttattaat ttttattgta
     6481 attatagttc aatttatatt aattatttta gaatctgctg tagctataat tcaatcttat
     6541 gtatttgcca ttttaagtac tttatattct agagaagtta aatatgataa aaaatcaccc
     6601 ctttcatcta gtagattaca gtccatgacc aattttagga gcatttagtg ctataacagc
     6661 tataattggt ataattaaat gatttcattt ttttaataga aatttattta tactaagaaa
     6721 tattatttta ttaataatca taatccaatg atgacgagat gttgttcgag aaagaacatt
     6781 tcaaggccac catactatag cagtaacttt aggattacgt tgaggaataa ttttatttat
     6841 tacttcagaa gtattttttt ttattagatt tttctgaaga ttttatcata gaagattagc
     6901 tccctctatt gaattaggta taatttgacc tcctaagggt attaatacct ttaatcctat
     6961 agaaattcct ttattaaata caattattct tttaagttca ggtttaagaa ttacttgaac
     7021 tcatcataga attatagaaa acaaatttaa tcaggcttta caaagattaa ttattactgt
     7081 catattaggc ctatatttta cgattcttca aggaatcgaa tacatagaag ccccttttac
     7141 tattgctgat tcagcatatg gaagaacttt ctttatagcc acaggattcc acggtttaca
     7201 tgtaatcatt ggttcttctt ttctcttagt ttgtttaatt cgtttaaata ataatcattt
     7261 tagaatttcc catcactttg gatttgaagc tgccgcatga tattgacatt ttgtagatgt
     7321 agtttgatta ttcttatact tatctattta ctgatgagga agttattaat atagtataaa
     7381 aattacattt gatttccaat caaaaaatct ataaattagt attaataata atattaatct
     7441 taattataac ttttattttt acctttatca taataataat aataataatt gcaacaatta
     7501 tttctaaaaa atcatttaaa gatcgagaaa aaagatcacc ctttgaatgc ggatttgatc
     7561 ctaaaaactc tgcacgttta ccgttttcta ttcatttctt tttaattgca ttaatttttc
     7621 taatttttga tgtagaaatt actttaattt taccttttat ttattcaatg aaaatttcta
     7681 atttaccttt attaattttt aatattagat tatttttatt aattctaatt ttaggacttt
     7741 accatgaatg aaatcaagga gctttaaact gatcatttta ggataatagt taaattaaca
     7801 tttaatttgc atttaaaaaa tactgaagtt cagtttatct taaataagaa gcaaaatttg
     7861 catttagttt cgacctaaaa atttgatttt tttaatcctt atttaattga aaccaaaaag
     7921 aggtgaatca ctgttaatga tttaaatgag tttaactcca attaaagaaa tatcattaat
     7981 taagcttcta acttaataaa tagcattatg ttaatatttc tatttatata gtttatttaa
     8041 aacattatat tttcattata aaaaaagatt taatcttata aatacttaaa aattttgtaa
     8101 atttccttga tatcttcaat atcacgctct aataagctat ttaagttaaa taattataat
     8161 tattaatact aatacccacc ctacgaatat aattaagtaa atttttaaat tatttttaaa
     8221 aaaatattgc attaaataag aatttaattt taaaaaagaa aataaacctt gactcccaat
     8281 aaattctaat caaccttgat caatattttt actaattttc ttaccaatat ttaaaaaaaa
     8341 ataacttaaa cccaaagtag aaatataagg aagatttcat attattgata taaaatttaa
     8401 aagtttaatt ttattaataa aaactaatct atagaataat ttaaatttag taatttctac
     8461 ccctaatcaa attcctatgg acactattaa taaagtaaaa atttttaaaa ataaaggtaa
     8521 aataattaag taaggattag caaatataac tcatattatc attctccctg aaaataatac
     8581 aattacaaat ataaagccta ttctaaaaga tataaaattc ttttcttcaa ttaaacaatt
     8641 taaagaaaaa aattttatgt ttaaaaacat taaataataa gttaaacgaa cagaataaga
     8701 aactgttaaa cttaaggata aaaatataat tatataaaca aataaattta tttctattat
     8761 agaatataat tctataatta aatctttaga ataaaatcct gaaaaaaagg gtattccaca
     8821 taaagctaga tttctaatat taaaataaac tacagtcaaa ggagatttat aaatcaatcc
     8881 ccctataaat cgaatatcct gacaatttat tattaaatga ataaaattcc cagcacatat
     8941 aaataataaa gccttaaata aagcatggac taataaatga aaaaaagcta attcctttct
     9001 ccctaaccct aaaatacata ttattaaacc taattgacta agggtagata aagcaataat
     9061 cttttttaaa tcaaattcaa aatttgcgcc taaaccagat ataaatatag ttattaaacc
     9121 aataaataat aaaatataat tataattgaa aattaaaaaa tgaaaacgaa ttaataaata
     9181 tacccctgcc gttactaaag tagaagagtg aactaatgct gatacaggag taggggctgc
     9241 tatagcagca ggtaatcaag ctgaaaaagg aatttgagct cttttagtta tggctgcaac
     9301 tataattagt aaacctacta aatttataag tttatcatta ataaaatact ctaaataaag
     9361 aaataaattt catctcccat aatttaaaat tcaagcaatt gaaattaata atattacatc
     9421 cccaatacga ttacttaaag cagttaatat ccctgcccca taagatttta cactctgata
     9481 ataaattact aaacaataag atactaatcc taatccatct catcctaaca aaatagaaat
     9541 aagattagga cttaaaatta ttaatatcat agaaaataca aacatcaaaa ctaataaaat
     9601 aaatcgttta atatttaaat ctgtttctat ataagaattt ctataaaaaa ttactataga
     9661 agaaataaat aaaacaaaac ctataaatat taaagatatt caatctaata aaattaatat
     9721 ttcaatagaa atagaattta aatagaaaat ttcatattca attaatataa ccttattaaa
     9781 tattaaaaaa taaaatcttc taataaaaga aaataaaaac attaatatta ataatcttga
     9841 aataattaaa caaattgata ttacttaaaa ttaatccaat atctttgatt ccacaaatca
     9901 atattttttt taaactattt aagttaaatt ataaaataat ctctttttaa taaaattaaa
     9961 tttaaaggca ctcaatgtaa aataatcaaa tttaattcac gataagaaat tattttaaaa
    10021 gaatacaacc ccataaaaaa ttttccgtgt tgactatatg aatataaata taaacaatat
    10081 actgctctaa aaaatgaaat tattataatt aaaggtatta ttaaataaga ataattaatt
    10141 aatctattga ttaatattaa ttctcctaat aaatttaaag aagggggagc tgctatatta
    10201 gcaattacta ataaaaatca ccataatgat aaaaaaggaa taatatttaa tattccttta
    10261 ttaatataaa ttctccgact aaataaacgt tcataactta aattaaccaa aacaaataaa
    10321 caagaagaac ataatccatg agctaacata attattaaag aacctgaata cccccataaa
    10381 tttaatgtta ataaaccagc caatattaaa cctatgtgaa caacagaaga ataagcaatt
    10441 aaagccttca aatctctttg acgtaaacaa gtaaaagaaa caataatccc tcctaataaa
    10501 gataaattaa ttaaaaagaa atttaattgg attcctaaag ttaaaaataa ttgtaaaaat
    10561 cgtatcaatc cataaccccc taattttaac attacccctg ctaatattat tgatccagct
    10621 actgaagctt ctacatgagc tttgggtagt cataaatgaa ataaaaatat aggaagtttc
    10681 actaaaaata ctattaacat tatataatat aaaactacac taaataaatc tatgcccata
    10741 aaatttatat ttattctatt aaactcaaaa taaaaattaa aaataaataa aagtattggt
    10801 aaagaagcta taatagtata aaaaaatata tatattcctg cctgaatacg ctcaggttga
    10861 tagcctcatc ctaaaattaa aattaataca ggaattaatc tagcttcaaa aaatatataa
    10921 aatataaaaa tattcaaaga aaaaaatgtt aatactaaaa atattaaaag aataattaat
    10981 ataatactaa atatttcact aaaatccctt attttaaaaa gtttttctct agctataaat
    11041 attaaaaaag caattcaaat tctcaataat actaaaaaat aagataaaaa atcataacct
    11101 aaagaaaatc taatatatct ataatgtaaa aaagatattt ttattaaaaa aataaatctt
    11161 aataaaacca aaaaattctt taataatcaa aatttattta aaaaagctag agggatcaaa
    11221 aaaactaaat aaattaaaat tatcataaaa tatttaatga attaaaataa tcatttccat
    11281 aagaacgaat tatagaaact attaaagcca accccattac tctttcacaa actcttatag
    11341 ttaaaaaaat taaaacaaaa taaaattcat aattgaatat taaaaaatat aaatatataa
    11401 acaaaaataa aactaaaatt acaaactcta ttcttaataa tatagtaaga atatgttttc
    11461 gatttataga aaaccttaat attcttatta taaatatata aattaattgt attttcatat
    11521 tttaataatt taaataaaat actggtcttg taaaccagaa ataagaaatt ttcttttaaa
    11581 atatcagagg aaaactaata tctttaatct ccaaaattaa tatttttatt taaactaccc
    11641 tctgaaatat cttttttaat aataacagca accttaatag taattttaaa acatccatta
    11701 tccttaggaa ctaatatttt aattcatact attattacct gcttaatcat gggtttattt
    11761 agaacaaatt tttgattttc ttatattcta atcctcatta taattggagg attactagtt
    11821 ttatttattt atataactag agttgcctca aatgaaaaat ttaaatttaa taaaagtatt
    11881 tttataatat taattttttt tagtataatt atttttacta aattaatttt agaaagaaac
    11941 ttatatgaaa ttaatttaac cttaaataat gaattaattc aatcttttga agaaacaaaa
    12001 ttctttaatt taaacttaag taaatttatt aattacccaa attcaaatat ttttattata
    12061 attatatttt atttactaat ttcaataatc gctgtagtta aaatttctaa gtcaaactat
    12121 gggcctttac gacaactaaa atatgaaaat acccttacgg aaacacaatt ctcttataaa
    12181 tattataaat aatgccttaa ttgatttacc cactccatca aatatttcat atttatgaaa
    12241 ttttggctct ttactaggat tatgtttaat aattcaaatt ttaacaggat tatttttaac
    12301 tatacactat tgtccaaata ttgatttggc atttaataga gtatctcata tctgccgaga
    12361 tgtaaatata ggatgattaa tccggactat tcatgccaat ggggcttctt ttttctttat
    12421 taatttatat attcatattg gacgaggtat atattacggc tcttattctt taattaatac
    12481 ttgacttaca ggaactacaa ttcttttttt aactatagct acagcctttt taggttatgt
    12541 tcttccttga ggacaaatat ctttctgagg agccactgta attacaaact tagtttcagc
    12601 tatcccatac ttaggaaatt caattgtaat ttgattatga ggaggttttg cagtagataa
    12661 tgctacttta actcgatttt attcattcca ttttatttta ccatttatta tttctgcatt
    12721 tattataatt catttattat ttttacataa taccggatct aataatcctc taggatctaa
    12781 ttctaattta gataaaattt catttcatcc ttatttctct tttaaagatc ttctaggatt
    12841 tttaataata attttcataa taataaatat tgtaatcctt tacccctata tattaagaga
    12901 tccggataat tttattccag caaatcctct ttctacacca ccccacattc aaccagaatg
    12961 atatttttta ttcgcatatg caattcttcg atcaattcct aataaactag gaggagtaat
    13021 tgccttagtt atatctatcg ctattcttta ttttttacct tttattaata ataaaataat
    13081 taaaaataat agattttatc ctataaataa aattatattt tgaatattta ttactgtagt
    13141 agtaatttta acctgaattg gagctaaacc tgtagaagaa ccatttattg caacaggtca
    13201 aatttttaca attttatatt tctcttattt tattctaaac tctttaattt ataaaatttg
    13261 agattttttc atgtataatt aatcaatgag cttgaaaagc atatattttg aaaatataag
    13321 aaagaattaa aatttctatt gatttgtact aaatttaatt aactaaatta tataaaccat
    13381 tataattatt cttaaactta tattaggtca aatttttaca attttatatt tctcttattt
    13441 tattctaaac tctttaattt ataaaatttg agattttttc atgtataatt aatcaatgag
    13501 cttgaaaagc atatattttg aaaatataag aaagaattaa aatttctatt gatttgtact
    13561 aaatttaatt aactaaatta cataaaccat cataattaat cttaaaccta tattaaataa
    13621 aaaaaaattt aaagctacag gtaaatacac ttttcaagat aaatatataa gtttatcata
    13681 tcgataacga ggtatagtcc ctcgaattca aattcaaata aaagataaaa ttaccaactt
    13741 aataaaaaat ctaaatgaac aaaaatttcc acctaaaaat attaatactc ttaatattct
    13801 tatatacaaa atattagaat actctgctat aaaaataaag gcaaatccta cccctctata
    13861 ttcaatatta aacccggaaa ctaactctga ctctccctca gcaaaatcaa aaggagtacg
    13921 atttgtttca gctaatctgg aaattaacca tatcaacctt aaaggaaaat taattaataa
    13981 aaatcatgta aatttttgat aaattataaa atctattaaa tttaatgata aaattaaaga
    14041 taaaaacgac aataaaatta aaaatattct aacttcatag gaaatagttt gagcaactga
    14101 ccgtaatctt cctaataaag aataaacaga attagaagct catcctgata ttataatagt
    14161 ataaactcct atactagaaa tactaaaaaa aaataaaact gaaaaattaa aactaattaa
    14221 ataacaaaaa aaaggtattc ttactcataa taataaagct aaaattaatc tcaaagtagg
    14281 agaaatcaaa aaaattaaaa aattagatat ataaggaaaa atttgttcct tactaaataa
    14341 tttaatggca tcactaaaag gttgtaaaat acctaaatat cctaccttat tagggccttt
    14401 acgaatttgg atatatccta aaactttacg ttccattaaa gttaaaaaag ccactcttac
    14461 taatacgcaa acagttaaaa ataataaaat tattaatact aaaattaaat cgattattac
    14521 ctgtgctata cacataaata gattctaaat ctaacgcact attctgccaa agtaataatt
    14581 ttattctaaa attaaatttt aaattataaa tatggtcctt tcgtactaaa atttattaac
    14641 tatataaaga tagaaaccaa cctggcttac accggtttaa actcagatca tgtaaagttt
    14701 taatggtcga acagaccaaa ttattaagct tctgcaccta aaattaactt taatccaaca
    14761 tcgaggtcgc aatcttttct ttcgatttga actctaaaaa aaaataacgc tgttatccct
    14821 aaggtaattt attcttttaa tcatttttat ggatcactta ttcataaatt aatggttctt
    14881 aataataaaa gttaatttaa ttttataatc accccaatca aattttttta cataatttaa
    14941 ttttataatt ctaaaaatta atttatttaa aaaattaaac tctatagggt cttctcgtct
    15001 attaaaatta tttaagcttt ttaacttaaa aataaaatta ttttaaaatt aaataaagaa
    15061 agaaattttt tcatcaaacc attcattcta gctttcaatt aaaaaactaa tgattatgct
    15121 acctttgcac agtcaaaata ctgcggccct ttaattactc agtgggcagg ccctacttta
    15181 aattataatc aaaaagagat gtttttaata aacaggtgaa aaatatattt gccgaattcc
    15241 tttacttaac ctttcattta tatatatata tatatatata tatatatata taaccaatac
    15301 taattttatc attatttcaa aattttaaac attttaaatt ttattttaat aaaaaaatta
    15361 aattaaatat aaataatatt aaaaaaataa caaattttaa taaacttcta ataataaaaa
    15421 tttttaattc tataaattat aatattttta attaattata aaaatttatt tttaagctta
    15481 tccctaaaaa tatttaataa taaatttaat aaactaaaaa ttagttcttt aaaatttatt
    15541 aataaaatta aatttttttc ttaaaaaact agatatattt aaaaacgaat aacgtttcat
    15601 ttctatatta ttattataag tatttatgaa acaataaaat aaataataat atagcccttt
    15661 taaattcgag aataataaaa tatataaatt ttaattaata aaccctgatg cacaaggtac
    15721 ataacaatac ttctttttaa catttaaata aaattccttc acagtactat ttcattataa
    15781 ttaatataat taattcattt aattaataaa aaatttaata ttttaattaa aatatattta
    15841 aatttaattt taataatttt ttaaattcaa cttaaatcat tgattttctt cttaatgtaa
    15901 ataaaatgct tttacaagct ctaagttgac attctagaac cactttccag taaatctact
    15961 atgttacgac ttattccatt ttagacgaaa gcgacgggca atatgtgcat attttagagc
    16021 ttaatcatta aaaaaatatt ttaattaatt actttcaaat ccaatttcat aaaactttac
    16081 aaattttaat tcataaatat aatttattgt aacccatttc ttctttaata taaacttcac
    16141 cttgatttga tttttttctt tattaagaaa ttttaaatat ttatttctta taaaatattt
    16201 aacaacaacg atataaaaat ttctaattaa agttacttta atcgtggatt atcatttata
    16261 gaacaggttc ctctgaaaag tttaaaatac cgccaaatca tttagcttta aagaacttaa
    16321 ctattagtca cttagcttaa taatttacat ttttaataat agggtatcta atcctagttt
    16381 aaaaaaaaaa ttcttaactt catatacttg tatatttaaa ttatttttat attgaaattt
    16441 cacctaaaaa tcaaaaattt taatttaaaa tcaattctat taattaaagc taataaatat
    16501 atattatata ctttgtataa ccgctgctgc tggcacaaaa ttcgcatata ttaaaatata
    16561 ttactaattc taaatttctt taataattaa tattatacac tactaaaatt aaatctaaaa
    16621 caaaattcat ataaatttta tatatatata tatattctat accataatta aatatccctc
    16681 cccaaaaatc ctgattttta gacaaatttt gacccttaaa acgtttctat gatttagaaa
    16741 tttaatttca agcaaacata ataaagcaaa aaatatttag tgaattaatt ttaggaatcg
    16801 ataccataaa atttaggggg aacaaaggca taactaaatt tgaatttcta acaaatcata
    16861 ccttcaaaat tattaatttt gaccattttg cttatcaatt taaaatatta aacaaaatat
    16921 taatagctta gaatagtaaa ttcaaaatta atcaaatttt cgctaaccct tcattttttt
    16981 ttaaaattta tatacaaaag ctcaaattct cccataatca actaatcaat ttctaaaatc
    17041 taaaaatttc taaaatcttc caaatttctc aattttggcc attttttcaa aatcttaaga
    17101 tcaacctgaa atcttattca aaagaaaaaa ttactgagaa aataaaaaac cctatcaaca
    17161 tacaaaattt gtcaaaattt tggccatttt taacaaattt tatacaattt ttagttaaca
    17221 atgactaatt aactatgttt cattttagcc ttattttata aatataaaaa ttcaaaatga
    17281 actataaatt caatgacgaa tcccctaaaa cctaaaaatt catcacctaa aaattttgaa
    17341 aaaacagaca aacacagatt tcaagaaatc tgtgcctatc gactaataat tttcatgatt
    17401 taaatcataa ccttatattg aaaataattt aaatcaaaat tcatgttaat tttaaaaatt
    17461 taatttgaaa taatttaatc aataattagt ttccttctta ttaactaaat aggttttttt
    17521 tttttttttg tcaaaattca atttttcatt aaaaatttac attattaata attcattaat
    17581 tttaacatta tattattatt tatatattta ttttaattaa attattaaag taattagata
    17641 atatatatta taagtttaat taaattatta ataatttatt tgcgttaacg ttatataata
    17701 aatgttatat atatttaaat catttatata tatataaatt ctataaattc acccccgttt
    17761 ttatatactg atttacttta tatatttctc tctttttttt taggagtact attacattta
    17821 tcataagatt attgtatatt aatctgtttt tatatatact taaataatta gattaactat
    17881 ttatataata ttagcactta aaatcctact aatggttata tacgatcagt gtatatttcg
    17941 aaaggattaa taaatatata tatattaatc aataagtatt aattattaaa tattatagat
    18001 atataataag taaacttttt acggatagaa agttgttact ttcagatttt tagcccattt
    18061 ttcacgttgt tagggattcc tatccaaagc ccaaaatcgg ccattttttt ggaccccaaa
    18121 atttcgaaaa aaatcgtcta aaaatgcact aatcgaaaaa aatttttctg aaaaatgaca
    18181 tgcgatattt caaaaaacga catttttgtc ttaaaatata ccaaacttag atgaagtttt
    18241 tttccactga atacaaaaa
//
