# Supplementary material for: Comparative and phylogenomic analyses of mitochondrial genomes in Coccinellidae (Coleoptera: Coccinelloidea)
Source: PeerJ. 2021 Dec 9;9:e12169. doi: 10.7717/peerj.12169 (PMC8667754; doi:10.7717/peerj.12169)
Supplement: Supplemental Information 19 [file peerj-09-12169-s019.zip › Oenopia_dracoguttata.gb]

LOCUS       Oenopia_dracoguttata   19220 bp    DNA     circular     07-SEP-2020
DEFINITION  Oenopia_dracoguttata mitochondrion, complete genome.
ACCESSION
VERSION
KEYWORDS    .
SOURCE      Oenopia_dracoguttata (mitochondrion)
  ORGANISM  Oenopia_dracoguttata
            Eukaryota; Opisthokonta; Metazoa; Eumetazoa; Bilateria;
            Protostomia; Ecdysozoa; Panarthropoda; Arthropoda; Mandibulata;
            Pancrustacea; Hexapoda; Insecta; Dicondylia; Pterygota; Neoptera;
            Holometabola; Coleoptera; Polyphaga; Cucujiformia; Cucujoidea;
            Coccinellidae; Coccinellinae; Coccinellini;Oenopia.
REFERENCE   1  (bases 1 to 19220)
  AUTHORS   Li,X.
  TITLE     Family-Level Sampling of Mitochondrial Genomes (Coleoptera,
            Coccinellidae) and Phylogenetics
  JOURNAL   Unpublished
REFERENCE   2  (bases 1 to 19220)
  AUTHORS   Li,X.
  TITLE     Direct Submission
  JOURNAL   Submitted (07-SEP-2020) College of Plant Protection, Henan
            Agricultural University, Wenhua road, Zhengzhou 450002, China
COMMENT     Bankit Comment: ALT EMAIL:15538316229@163.com.
            Bankit Comment: Submission Title:None.
FEATURES             Location/Qualifiers
     source          1..19220
                     /organism="Oenopia_dracoguttata"
                     /mol_type="genomic DNA"
     gene            1..63
                     /gene="trnI(gat)"
     tRNA            1..63
                     /gene="trnI(gat)"
                     /product="tRNA-Ile"
     gene            complement(2467..2535)
                     /gene="trnQ(ttg)"
     tRNA            complement(2467..2535)
                     /gene="trnQ(ttg)"
                     /product="tRNA-Gln"
     gene            2533..2600
                     /gene="trnM(cat)"
     tRNA            2533..2600
                     /gene="trnM(cat)"
                     /product="tRNA-Met"
     gene            2598..3608
                     /gene="nad2"
     CDS             2598..3608
                     /gene="nad2"
                     /codon_start=1
                     /transl_table=5
                     /product="NADH dehydrogenase subunit 2"
                     /translation="MIKLMKMMFLMVMILGTLISISAYSWINIWIGLEMNLLAFIPLI
                     NMDNFKQSSETSMKYFLVQVSASMFIMFSFLYSMNLNNSFEQMDNVANYIFNCAILLK
                     MGAAPFHFWYPELVEGMSWFNNLLMLTWQKIAPMILIMYNFKMNLFFMIIILISMTLS
                     GLKGWNQTSLKKILALSSINHMGWMMGMMFLNQSIWILYFVVYMFITMNLVLVLNKYN
                     INNIYELFSLMNLNKSTKFFFFFNLFSLGGIPPFLGFFPKWMVLKILLENEMYLLAFL
                     MIFLTLLSLYIYMRLIIQPLIFKVSEKKSTFKYNNSYFISLMNFINIFGLLIFTLIFS
                     MY"
     gene            3607..3669
                     /gene="trnW(tca)"
     tRNA            3607..3669
                     /gene="trnW(tca)"
                     /product="tRNA-Trp"
     gene            complement(3662..3723)
                     /gene="trnC(gca)"
     tRNA            complement(3662..3723)
                     /gene="trnC(gca)"
                     /product="tRNA-Cys"
     gene            complement(3724..3786)
                     /gene="trnY(gta)"
     tRNA            complement(3724..3786)
                     /gene="trnY(gta)"
                     /product="tRNA-Tyr"
     gene            3785..5326
                     /gene="cox1"
     CDS             3785..5326
                     /gene="cox1"
                     /codon_start=1
                     /transl_table=5
                     /product="cytochrome c oxidase subunit 1"
                     /translation="-
                     NKWLFSTNHKDIGTLYFMFGMWAGMIGTSLSILIRLELGTTSSLIGNDQIYNMIVTAH
                     AFIMIFFMVMPIMIGGFGNWLVPLMIGAPDMAFPRLNNMSFWLLPPALTLLILSTLVE
                     MGAGTGWTVYPPLSSNLAHNGPSVDLVIFSLHLAGISSILGAVNFISTIMNMRPFGMN
                     LDKTPLFVWSVLITAILLLLSLPVLAGAITMLLTDRNINTSFFDPMGGGDPILYQHLF
                     WFFGHPEVYILILPGFGMISHIITQESGKKIAFGALGMIYAMLAIGLLGFVVWAHHMF
                     TVGMDVDTRAYFTSATMIIAVPTGIKIFSWLATLHGVQFNFTPSLLWTLGFLFLFTIG
                     GLTGVILANSSMDIILHDTYYVVAHFHYVLSMGAVFAIMAGFIHWFPLLTGFNMNNKM
                     LKIQFYLMFTGVNITFFPQHFLGLSGMPRRYSDYPDAYYLWNKISSIGSMLSSMSVIF
                     MLIIIWETFYSMRMNKFNLNISSLIEWIQLTPPNEHSYSEVPIMTSKF"
     gene            5322..5385
                     /gene="trnL2(taa)"
     tRNA            5322..5385
                     /gene="trnL2(taa)"
                     /product="tRNA-Leu"
                     /note="tRNA-LEU2"
     gene            5407..6099
                     /gene="cox2"
     CDS             5407..6099
                     /gene="cox2"
                     /codon_start=1
                     /transl_table=5
                     /product="cytochrome c oxidase subunit 2"
                     /translation="MFLDSSSYLLEQLSFFHDHALLILTMITCTVAYIMISLMFNKFN
                     HRFLLEGHMIETIWTILPAFTLIFIALPSLKLIYLIDEIRNPIITLKTIGHQWYWTYE
                     YSDFKNLEFDSYMININELKKFNFRLLEVDNRTVLPYLSHIRLLTSSSDVIHSWTIPS
                     SGIKVDASPGRLNQISFTLNRTGIFYGQCSEICGANHSFMPISIESISPKNFINWVEK
                     FSLDDWKKVMVS"
     gene            6065..6134
                     /gene="trnK(ctt)"
     tRNA            6065..6134
                     /gene="trnK(ctt)"
                     /product="tRNA-Lys"
     gene            6134..6196
                     /gene="trnD(gtc)"
     tRNA            6134..6196
                     /gene="trnD(gtc)"
                     /product="tRNA-Asp"
     gene            6197..6349
                     /gene="atp8"
     CDS             6197..6349
                     /gene="atp8"
                     /codon_start=1
                     /product="ATP synthase F0 subunit 8"
                     /translation="-
                     PQAIPLN*IELFLLFSFIFIILNIKIYYTNQIKLSFKRNVFLKNNN*K*"
     gene            6343..6999
                     /gene="atp6"
     CDS             6343..6999
                     /gene="atp6"
                     /codon_start=1
                     /transl_table=5
                     /product="ATP synthase F0 subunit 6"
                     /translation="MMTNLFSSFDPTTNFKLSLNWLSILIGFMFMPSLFWIIPNRMNL
                     IVMKMLFMLHNEFKILTKKNNTLIFITLFFFILMNNFLGLFPYIFTSSSHMVFTLSFA
                     LPMWLSFMIYGWLINTYNMFAHLMPQGTPPILMPFMVCIETISNIIRPGTLAIRLSAN
                     MIAGHLLMTLLGNTGPMVSLLISVVIVIQIMLIILESAVAIIQSYVFAILSTLYSSEV
                     "
     gene            7001..7784
                     /gene="cox3"
     CDS             7001..7784
                     /gene="cox3"
                     /codon_start=1
                     /transl_table=5
                     /product="cytochrome c oxidase subunit 3"
                     /translation="MTKNHAFHLVDHSPWPILGAFSAMTAMVGIIKWFNLFNSNLFML
                     SNLILFMIMIQWWRDVIRESTLQGNHTFMVTLGLRWGMILFITSEIFFFISFFWSFYH
                     SSLAPSIEMGMNWPPRGITAFNPNEIPLLNTLILLSSGLSITWTHHSIMENNQNQALQ
                     SLCITIFLGIYFTMLQAIEYIEAPFSIADSVYGSSFFMATGFHGLHVIIGSTFLIVCL
                     YRLNLNHFSNYHHFGFEAAAWYWHFVDVVWLFLYLSIYWWGSYLYSMTIMVDFQSKDL
                     LMV"
	 gene            7782..7843
                     /gene="trnG(tcc)"
     tRNA            7782..7843
                     /gene="trnG(tcc)"
                     /product="tRNA-Ala"				 
     gene            7844..8197
                     /gene="nad3"
     CDS             7844..8197
                     /gene="nad3"
                     /codon_start=1
                     /transl_table=5
                     /product="NADH dehydrogenase subunit 3"
                     /translation="MFTMFFFLILVFMILNILMMIALFINKKTFKDREKNSPFECGFD
                     PKNSARLPFSIHFFLIALIFLIFDVEITLIIPFIYIIKTTKFIMISFMITFFIFILLM
                     GLYHEWNQGALNWKL"
     gene            8196..8258
                     /gene="trnA(tgc)"
     tRNA            8196..8258
                     /gene="trnA(tgc)"
                     /product="tRNA-Ala"
     gene            8258..8322
                     /gene="trnR(tcg)"
     tRNA            8258..8322
                     /gene="trnR(tcg)"
                     /product="tRNA-Arg"
     gene            8320..8383
                     /gene="trnN(gtt)"
     tRNA            8320..8383
                     /gene="trnN(gtt)"
                     /product="tRNA-Asn"
     gene            8384..8439
                     /gene="trnS1(tct)"
     tRNA            8384..8439
                     /gene="trnS1(tct)"
                     /product="tRNA-Ser"
                     /note="tRNA-SER1"
     gene            8440..8502
                     /gene="trnE(ttc)"
     tRNA            8440..8502
                     /gene="trnE(ttc)"
                     /product="tRNA-Glu"
     gene            complement(8501..8563)
                     /gene="trnF(gaa)"
     tRNA            complement(8501..8563)
                     /gene="trnF(gaa)"
                     /product="tRNA-Phe"
     gene            complement(8547..10262)
                     /gene="nad5"
     CDS             complement(8547..10262)
                     /gene="nad5"
                     /codon_start=1
                     /transl_table=5
                     /product="NADH dehydrogenase subunit 5"
                     /translation="MFSVLLMLLFIMFFFLSLNLMILDKTYYIEFVFFNLNSLSMEML
                     ILIDWMSTLFMSFVLLISSMVIFYSKSYMIGDLNMNRFIILVVMFVFSMMLMILSPNL
                     ISILLGWDGLGLVSYCLVIYYQNVKSYSAGMLTALSNRVGDVMLLISIAWTLNFGSWN
                     LILYLNYLNEDTSFYLIGFLIMIASMTKSAQIPFSAWLPAAMAAPTPVSALVHSSTLV
                     TAGVYLFIRFHFLIENFNMILLFIGLMTMFMSGLGANFEYDLKKIIALSTLSQLGLMI
                     TILSLGSYYLAFFHLLIHALFKALLFMCAGSFIHLMMNCQDIRFMGGLIFKSPLIVVY
                     FNVSNLSLCGMPYFSGFYSKDLIMEFYSMNYLNLFIYFMMFFSLGLTVSYSIRLMYYL
                     MYSDSNFFSLNSMKELQDPMIYSMTVMFFMVLFSGSSLMWLMFKNPYLIMLPLFMKLL
                     TLIMVILGVTLGWEVSKMTLIYNLIMMNDMKIFYFFSSMWNLPYISTLGLNFIFLNAG
                     NLNSKYMDQGWSELLGSQGLFFYLKKSSVFFQYFFNNNLKIFLVMFVGWMFMMFFFLS
                     YLNSL"
     gene            complement(10278..10341)
                     /gene="trnH(gtg)"
     tRNA            complement(10278..10341)
                     /gene="trnH(gtg)"
                     /product="tRNA-His"
     gene            complement(10322..11662)
                     /gene="nad4"
     CDS             complement(10322..11662)
                     /gene="nad4"
                     /codon_start=1
                     /transl_table=5
                     /product="NADH dehydrogenase subunit 4"
                     /translation="MMILMSLMFLIPLSFLNKYWLVKNFLVLLSFLFLMNLPYNDFNY
                     ITYFLGYDKLSYFLVLLSLWISFLMYMASEKIFKNNDYSSLFSFLILLLLVFLILTFM
                     SMNMFMFYMFFEASLIPVLLMIMGWGYQPERIQAGLYMFFYTILASLPMMLFIFIFNM
                     KFYFLSMNFFMIDLNSMLMYFLMLMVFLVKLPMFLFHLWLPKAHVEASVAGSMILAGV
                     MLKLGGYGLMRFLQLFLLIGLKVNLFLINLSLIGGIIVSLTCLRQSDLKSLIAYSSVV
                     HMGLMLSGLLTLNSWGFSGSLVMMLAHGLCSSGLFVLVNLNYERIFSRSIYLNKGMLN
                     LIPFMSLWWFLLVISNMAAPPSLNLLGEILLINSLINYSYFCMYLIMMLSFFSAVYCL
                     FLYSYSQHGIYFNGLFSMKMVSFRELLLLILHWLPLNMILLKSDYFSFYLGSLM"
     gene            complement(11656..11931)
                     /gene="nad4l"
     CDS             complement(11656..11931)
                     /gene="nad4l"
                     /codon_start=1
                     /transl_table=5
                     /product="NADH dehydrogenase subunit 4L"
                     /translation="MTIYIYMFMMSMMSFSLNRKHLLTMLLSMEFVILILFFIMYIYF
                     LNFNFELYFVLIFLTLSVCESAMGLALMVSMIRSYGNDYFVSLNLLW"
     gene            11932..11996
                     /gene="trnT(tgt)"
     tRNA            11932..11996
                     /gene="trnT(tgt)"
                     /product="tRNA-Thr"
     gene            complement(11997..12057)
                     /gene="trnP(tgg)"
     tRNA            complement(11997..12057)
                     /gene="trnP(tgg)"
                     /product="tRNA-Pro"
     gene            12060..12560
                     /gene="nad6"
     CDS             12060..12560
                     /gene="nad6"
                     /codon_start=1
                     /transl_table=5
                     /product="NADH dehydrogenase subunit 6"
                     /translation="MLLMLTTSTMMIFMKHPLSMGFIILFHTVITCINMGMMSMNFWF
                     SYILILIMIGGLLVLFIYMTSIASNEKFKFNKFLTLMILIIMLFFILDLMLKNKYFLN
                     MNMNNDLLENMSFNLNMNKFISYPNSNIFLIIMIYLLIAMIAVVKITKVNSGPLRQFK
                     YENTNT"
     gene            12541..13680
                     /gene="cob"
     CDS             12541..13680
                     /gene="cob"
                     /codon_start=1
                     /transl_table=5
                     /product="cytochrome b"
                     /translation="MKMPMRKNNSLLKIINNVIIDLPTPSNISYLWNFGSLLGLCLVI
                     QIITGLFLTMHYCSNIELAFNSISHICRNVNNGWMIRTIHANGASFFFICLYIHIGRG
                     LYYGSYKLLHTWITGTTILFMTMATAFLGYVLPWGQMSFWGATVITNLVSAIPYLGNS
                     IVIWLWGGFAVDNATLNRFYSFHFILPFIISALVMIHLLFLHNTGSSNPLGSKSNLDK
                     MTFHPYFSFKDLLGFLIMMFLLLNIIFIYPYMLSDPDNFIPANPLSTPPHIQPEWYFL
                     FAYAILRSIPNKLGGVMALVFSIAILYFIPFINNKLMKSNSFYSLNKFMFWSFFTFVI
                     ILTWIGAKPVEEPFILTGQIFTLLYFLFFILNSLCYKIWDKYLYN"
     gene            13679..13743
                     /gene="trnS2_0(tga)"
     tRNA            13679..13743
                     /gene="trnS2_0(tga)"
                     /product="tRNA-Ser"
                     /note="tRNA-SER2"
     gene            14177..14241
                     /gene="trnS2_1(tga)"
     tRNA            14177..14241
                     /gene="trnS2_1(tga)"
                     /product="tRNA-Ser"
                     /note="tRNA-SER2"
     gene            complement(14259..15200)
                     /gene="nad1"
     CDS             complement(14259..15200)
                     /gene="nad1"
                     /codon_start=1
                     /transl_table=5
                     /product="NADH dehydrogenase subunit 1"
                     /translation="MDFFYILLIMLILMIMVLVSVAFLTLMERKVLGYIQIRKGPNKV
                     GYMGILQPFSDAIKLFSKELIFPYMSNILIFLISPMMNLMLALLLWMSMPFYCYLLKF
                     NFSVLFFFSISSLGVYTIMMSGWSSNSNYSLLGSLRSVAQTISYEVSMFLIMLSFLVL
                     IMSLNLYDFMIYQKNIWFIILNFPLSFMWVVSSLAETNRTPFDFAEGESELVSGFNIE
                     YSGVSFALIFMAEYSNILFMSMISVLIFLGGDFNSWFFFLKLLILSFFWIWVRGTFPR
                     YRYDKLMFLSWKVYLPISLNFFLLNISIMMIFIVFLI"
     gene            complement(15204..15265)
                     /gene="trnL1(tag)"
     tRNA            complement(15204..15265)
                     /gene="trnL1(tag)"
                     /product="tRNA-Leu"
                     /note="tRNA-LEU1"
     rRNA            complement(15243..16534)
                     /product="l-rRNA"
     gene            complement(16548..16610)
                     /gene="trnV(tac)"
     tRNA            complement(16548..16610)
                     /gene="trnV(tac)"
                     /product="tRNA-Val"
     rRNA            complement(16611..17361)
                     /product="s-rRNA"
     D-loop          17362..19220
                     /note="control region"
BASE COUNT     7749 a   2423 c   1771 g   7265 t     12 others
ORIGIN
        1 gctaggaagc ctgattaaag ggccattttg atgtaatgga ttatgtgcac cccactccta
       61 gtttagcttt ctgaaactct taactccatt aaaatctcaa atcttggggt tttcactttt
      121 atgaatctga tttatctccc gaaagaagct agttatttag atctaccccc ccccattcca
      181 caaaatttga tttaaaataa taagaaaata taaatttgtt aaattttcat agcctaagaa
      241 ttttagatta gttgaaaaaa atacgtttta aaagaaaatc tctatttaaa tttttcaatc
      301 ttttattctt gtcaatatca aaaattctct aatttaacaa gaattacccg ttaaaaatgg
      361 gagaaagatt tcatggtctg trtatttttt atgtaacyta gaaaaaaata cgttttaaag
      421 gaaaatctct aattaaattt ttcaatcttt tattcttgtc aatatcaaaa attccctaat
      481 ttaacaagaa ttgcccgtta aaaatgggag aaagatttca tggtctgtat attttttatg
      541 taacctagaa aaaaatacgt ttcaaaagaa aatctctaat taaatttttc aatcttttaa
      601 aaattaattt caaaacttaa atttaaacaa atacatactc aaaatttcaa tttattagct
      661 ccctactaat aaatctagta atccctaaac tagagagatt ttgtttatag aagtttaaat
      721 ttaaactcca ataaaagcct aaaattatat aattttaaaa ataaccctca aacagaaaag
      781 ttgcaatgaa aatttttgtc atattaaaat tccctagatt ttaaaaaaga taaaaatttc
      841 ttaaatttaa cttttcaaat aaaacaagtt aaccctccct aactttgaga tttattccct
      901 actaatttga taaaataatt tatttcattc aaggcttaat tcatatcaaa cttaaattta
      961 ctatttaatg caactagctt aagtaacatt taaactttga ttctaaacat gcttctagca
     1021 aattccctag aattcgaatt ttgattagta aatttcagta acctcaaatt taaagtttgc
     1081 tgttwwtrtg tagcttagat ttaactaacg gtaaactgtt tgacctgaat tgtgcttcta
     1141 gcaaattccc tagaattcaa attttggttg ataagtttca gtagcctcaa atttaagttt
     1201 tgctgttaat atgtagctta gatttaacta acggtaaact ggttgacctg aaatgtgctt
     1261 ctagcaaatt tcctagaatt cgaattttga ttgataagtt tcagtaacct caaatttaag
     1321 ttttgctgtt aatatgcagc ttagatttaa ttaacggtaa actgtttagc ctaaaatgtg
     1381 tttctagcaa atttcctaga attcgaattt tgatttataa gtttcagtaa cctcaaattt
     1441 aagttttgct gttaatatgc aacttagatt taactaacgg taaactgttt gacctaaagt
     1501 gtgcttctag caaatttcct agaattcgaa ttttgattga taagtttcag tagcctcaaa
     1561 tttaagtttt gctgtttata tgcagcttag atttaactaa cggtaaactg tttagcctaa
     1621 aatgtgcttc tagcaaattc cctagaattc gaattttggt tgataagttt cagtaacctc
     1681 aaatttaagt tttgctgttt atatacagct tagatttaac taacggtaaa ctgtttgacc
     1741 taaagtgtgc ttctagcaaa ttccctagaa ttcgaatttt ggttgataag tttcagtagc
     1801 ctcaaattta aagtttgctg tttttatgca gcttagrttt aatcaacagc aaactgttta
     1861 acctaaaatg trtttctagc aaattcycta gaattcgaat tttggttgat aagtttcagt
     1921 aacctcaaat ttaagttttg ctgttaatat gcagcttaga tttaatcaac agcaaactgt
     1981 ttgacctaaa atgtgyttct agcaaattcc ctagaattcg aattttggtt gataagtttc
     2041 agtagcctca aatttaagtt ttgctgttaa tatgyagctt agatttaact aacggtaaac
     2101 tgtttgacct gaattgtgct tctagcaaat tccctagaat tcgaattttg gttgataagt
     2161 ttcagtagcc tcaaatttaa gttttgctgt taatatgcag cttagattga aatcattaaa
     2221 ataaatttac ccaaacaaaa attaaataaa atccttaaat ttataaaaat aaatttattt
     2281 tatttaaaat tttcattata aaaagtaaaa atattgggac ttagaaaaaa atcgaatatt
     2341 aatgtaaatt taattaaaat tttaacttta ataatttaat gatctattgg acttttattg
     2401 tataaaaatt atgttatttt taatttttta aacgtttaat ttgatttagt taattatttt
     2461 tagtagttat attcaataaa attaaattat ttcttaaagt ttcaaaaact ctcgtacatc
     2521 ttatactaga atataaaaat aagctaaaga agctgatggg ttcatacccc gtttatatag
     2581 gtatacccct attttttata atcaaactga taaaaataat attcttgata gttataatct
     2641 taggaacttt aatttcaatt tctgcatact cttgaattaa catctgaatc gggctagaaa
     2701 taaatttatt agcttttatt cctttaatta atatagataa ttttaaacaa tcttcagaaa
     2761 cttcaataaa gtatttttta gtacaagttt ctgcatctat atttattata ttttcatttt
     2821 tatattcaat aaatttaaat aacagttttg aacaaataga taatgtcgca aactatattt
     2881 ttaactgtgc catcctttta aaaataggag cagccccatt tcatttttga tacccggaat
     2941 tagttgaagg tataagatga tttaacaatc tattaatgtt aacttgacaa aaaattgcgc
     3001 ctataatttt aattatgtat aattttaaaa taaatttatt ctttataatt attattttaa
     3061 tttctatgac tttaagaggc ttaaagggtt gaaatcaaac tagattaaag aaaattttag
     3121 ctctttcttc tatcaatcac ataggatgaa taataggaat gatatttctt aatcaatcca
     3181 tctgaattct atattttgtt gtatacatat ttattactat aaatttagtt ttagttttaa
     3241 ataaatataa tattaataac atctatgaac tttttagatt aataaattta aataaatcta
     3301 caaaattttt cttttttttt aatttatttt ctctaggagg aattccccct ttcttaggat
     3361 tttttcctaa gtgaatagta ttgaaaatct tactagaaaa tgaaatatat ttattagctt
     3421 ttttaatgat ttttcttact ttattaagcc tttatattta tatacgttta attattcaac
     3481 ctttaatttt taaggtttct gaaaaaaaat caacttttaa gtataataat tcatatttta
     3541 ttagtttaat gaattttatc aatatttttg gacttctaat ctttactcta atttttagaa
     3601 tgtattaagg atttaagtta attaaactat taaccttcaa agttaaaaat agaatatatc
     3661 taagccttag aatagtattc acctataaat ttgcaattta taatcattat tgaatataag
     3721 acttaataaa ggagagatct cataagtaaa tttacaattt accgctttaa attcagccac
     3781 tttatcgaat aaatggttat tttctactaa ccataaagat attggcactc tttattttat
     3841 atttggaata tgagccggaa taattggaac atcattaaga attttaattc gattagaatt
     3901 aggaacaact agaagattaa ttggaaatga tcaaatttat aatataattg tgacagcaca
     3961 tgcctttatt ataattttct ttatagtaat accaattata attggaggat ttggaaattg
     4021 attagtacct ctaataattg gggcaccaga tatagccttt cctcgattga ataatataag
     4081 attctgactt ttaccccctg ctcttacctt attaattcta agaacattag tagaaatagg
     4141 agcaggaaca ggatgaacag tatatccccc tttatcttca aacctagctc ataatggacc
     4201 ttcagtagat ttagtaattt tcagattaca tttagcagga atttcttcta ttttaggagc
     4261 tgtaaatttt atttctacta ttataaatat acgacctttt ggaataaatc ttgacaaaac
     4321 ccctttattt gtatgatcag tcttaattac agcaatttta ttattattat ctttacctgt
     4381 tttagcagga gctatcacca tacttttaac tgatcgaaat attaatacgt ctttctttga
     4441 tcctatagga ggaggagatc ctattctata tcaacactta ttttgatttt ttggacatcc
     4501 agaagtatat attttaattt tacccggatt cggaataatt tctcatatta ttacccaaga
     4561 aagaggaaaa aaaattgcct ttggagcatt aggaataatt tatgcaatat tagcaattgg
     4621 tctattagga tttgtcgtat gggctcatca catatttact gtcggtatag atgtagatac
     4681 acgggcctat tttacctctg ctactataat tattgcagtt cctactggga ttaaaatttt
     4741 ttcttggcta gcaactctac acggagtaca gtttaatttt accccttcac ttttatgaac
     4801 attaggattt ctatttctat ttactattgg aggattaaca ggagttattt tagctaattc
     4861 ttctatagat attatccttc acgatactta ttatgtagta gctcattttc attatgtttt
     4921 atctatagga gcagtatttg ctattatagc aggatttatc cactgattcc ccttattgac
     4981 aggatttaat ataaataata aaatattaaa aattcaattt tatttaatat ttacaggagt
     5041 aaatattacc tttttccctc aacatttttt aggattaaga ggtataccac gacgatactc
     5101 tgattatcct gatgcttact acctatgaaa taaaatttct tccattggat caatgctgtc
     5161 ctcaatgaga gtaattttta tactaattat tatttgagaa acattttatt caatacgaat
     5221 aaataaattt aatttaaata tttcatcatt aattgagtga atccagttaa cccctcccaa
     5281 tgaacataga tattcagaag ttcctatcat aacttctaaa ttctaatatg gcagaatagt
     5341 gcattggatt taaaccccaa ttataaagtt ttactttttt tagaaatagc aacttgaaaa
     5401 tctagaatat ttttagatag gtcatcttat ttattagaac agcttagatt ttttcatgat
     5461 catgcattat taatcctaac aataattaca tgtacagttg catatattat aattagatta
     5521 atgtttaata aatttaatca tcggtttctt cttgaaggtc atataattga aacaatttga
     5581 actattcttc cagcctttac tttaattttt atcgctttgc cttcattaaa attaatctat
     5641 ttaattgatg aaattcgaaa tcctattatt acattaaaaa ctatcggaca tcaatgatat
     5701 tgaacctacg aatattcaga tttcaaaaac ctagaatttg attcttatat aattaatatt
     5761 aatgaactta aaaaatttaa ttttcgttta ttagaagttg ataatcgtac tgttttacca
     5821 tatttatctc atattcgatt attaacttcc tcatctgatg ttattcactc ctgaactatc
     5881 ccgtcttcag gaattaaagt agatgcatcc ccaggccgac taaatcaaat tagatttact
     5941 ttaaaccgaa caggaatttt ttacgggcaa tgttcagaaa tttgtggagc taatcatagt
     6001 ttcataccaa tttcgattga aagaatctcc cctaaaaatt ttattaattg ggtagaaaaa
     6061 ttttcattag atgactgaaa gaaagtaatg gtctcttaaa ccaatttata gtaatttacg
     6121 actacttcta atgaaaaatt tagttaaatt ataacattag tttgtcaaac taaaattatt
     6181 ttaaaaataa tttttaatcc cacaagctat acctttaaac tgaatagagc tatttttatt
     6241 attctctttt atctttatta ttctaaacat taaaatatat tatactaacc aaataaaatt
     6301 aagttttaaa agaaatgttt tcttaaaaaa caataattga aaatgataac taacctattt
     6361 tcttcttttg atcctactac taattttaaa ctatctttaa attgattaag aattttaatc
     6421 gggtttatat tcataccttc cttattttga attattccta atcgaataaa tttaattgta
     6481 ataaaaatat tatttatgtt acataatgaa tttaaaattt taacaaaaaa aaacaatact
     6541 ctaattttta ttactttatt tttctttatc ctaataaata atttcttagg attatttcca
     6601 tatattttta caagatcgag acatatagta tttactttaa gttttgccct tcctatatga
     6661 ttaagattta taatttatgg gtgactaatt aatacttata atatatttgc acatttaata
     6721 ccccaaggaa ctcctcctat tttaatgccc tttatagttt gcattgaaac tattagaaat
     6781 attattcgac cagggactct agcaattcga ttatcagcta atataattgc tggacattta
     6841 cttataactc ttttaggaaa tacaggacct atagtaagat tattaatttc agttgtaatt
     6901 gttattcaaa tcatattaat tattttagaa tcagcagtag ctattattca atcttatgta
     6961 tttgctattc taagaacctt atattctaga gaagtttaat atgacaaaaa atcatgcctt
     7021 tcacttagtt gaccatagtc cttgaccaat tttaggagca tttagagcta taacagctat
     7081 agttggaatt attaaatgat ttaatttatt taacagaaac ttatttatat taagaaattt
     7141 aattttattt ataattataa tccaatgatg acgagatgtt attcgagaaa gaactctaca
     7201 aggaaatcac acttttatag ttacactagg attacgatga gggataattt tatttattac
     7261 ctctgaaatt ttttttttca tcagattttt ttgaagattt taccatagaa gattagcccc
     7321 ttcaattgaa ataggtataa attgaccccc tcgaggaatt actgccttta atcctaatga
     7381 aattccatta cttaataccc taattctcct aagttctgga ttaagaatta cgtgaacaca
     7441 tcatagaatt atagaaaata accaaaacca agctttacaa agattatgta ttactatttt
     7501 tttaggaatt tattttacta tacttcaagc tattgaatat atcgaagcac cattttctat
     7561 tgctgattca gtttatggaa gatcattttt tatagcaact ggatttcacg gacttcatgt
     7621 aattattggt tctacatttt taattgtatg tctctaccgt ctaaatctta atcattttag
     7681 aaattatcac cactttggat ttgaagctgc ggcatgatac tgacattttg tagatgttgt
     7741 atgattattt ttataccttt ctatttactg atgaggtagg tatttatata gtataacaat
     7801 tatagttgat ttccaatcaa aagatctatt aatagtataa ataattttta caatattttt
     7861 ttttctgatt ttagtattta taattttaaa tattttaata ataattgcat tatttattaa
     7921 taaaaaaact tttaaagacc gtgaaaaaaa ttcacccttt gaatgtggtt ttgatcctaa
     7981 aaattcggct cgcctccctt tctcaatcca ctttttttta attgcattaa tctttttaat
     8041 ttttgacgta gaaattacct taattatccc atttatttat attattaaaa ctactaaatt
     8101 tattataatt tcttttataa ttactttttt catttttatt ttattaatag gattatatca
     8161 tgaatgaaat caaggtgctc taaattgaaa attataggat aatagttaat ttaacattta
     8221 agttgcattt aaaaaatact gaaattcagt ttatcttaaa taagaagcaa tttcttgcat
     8281 ttagtttcga cctaaaaatt tgatttttaa aatccttatt taattgaaac caaataagag
     8341 gtaaatcact gttaatgatt ttattgagaa ttctccaatt aaagaaatat aaaatttaag
     8401 cttctaactt aaaatctagc aatttatgtt aatatttcta tttatatagt ttatttaaaa
     8461 cattatattt tcattataaa aaaagattgt atcttataaa tacttaaaaa tttaaaattt
     8521 ccttaatatc ttcaatatta tgctctttat aagctattta agtaacttaa aaaaaagaat
     8581 attataaata ttcatcctac aaatataact aaaaaaatct ttaaattatt attaaaaaaa
     8641 tattgaaaaa acacagaaga tttctttaaa taaaaaaata aaccctgact tcctaataat
     8701 tcagatcaac cttgatctat atatttacta tttaagtttc ctgcgtttaa aaaaataaaa
     8761 tttaaaccca aagtagaaat ataaggtaaa ttccatatag aagaaaaaaa ataaaaaatt
     8821 tttatatcat ttattataat taaattataa attaaagtta ttttagaaac ctctcaacct
     8881 aatgttactc ctaaaataac tataattaaa gttaataatt ttataaaaag gggtaatata
     8941 attaaataag gatttttaaa tattaatcat attaaacttc ttccagaaaa taaaactata
     9001 aaaaatataa cagttattct ataaattata ggatcctgta attcttttat tctatttaat
     9061 ctaaaaaaat ttgaatctct atatattaaa taatacatta aacgaattct ataagaaaca
     9121 gttaaaccta aagaaaaaaa tattataaag taaataaata aattaagata attcattgag
     9181 taaaactcta taattaaatc cttagaataa aaccccgaaa aataaggtat cccacataaa
     9241 gataaatttc taacattaaa ataaactaca attaaagggg acttaaaaat taaaccacct
     9301 ataaaacgaa tatcttgaca atttattatt aaatgaataa aactacccgc acatataaat
     9361 aataacgctt taaataaagc atgaatcaat aaatgaaaaa aagccaaata atatcttcct
     9421 aatctcaaaa ttgtaattat taaacctaat tgacttaatg ttgataaagc aataattttt
     9481 tttaaatcat attcaaaatt tgcccctaat ccagatataa atatagttat taagccaata
     9541 aataataaaa ttatattaaa attttcaatt aaaaaatgga accgaataaa taaataaacc
     9601 ccagcagtta ctaaagttga agaatgtact aaagctgaaa caggggtagg agcagctata
     9661 gctgcaggta accaagctga aaagggaatc tgagctcttt tagttataga agcaattata
     9721 attaaaaaac caattaaata aaaactagta tcctcattta aataatttaa atatagaatt
     9781 aaatttcatc taccaaaatt taatgttcaa gcaattgaaa ttaataatat tacatcccca
     9841 actcgatttg ataatgctgt taacatacca gcagaataag attttacatt ctgataataa
     9901 atcactaaac aataagaaac taaacctaaa ccatctcaac ctaataaaat agaaattaag
     9961 ttaggactta aaattattaa tattattgaa aatacaaata taactactaa aataataaat
    10021 cgatttatat ttaaatcccc aattatataa gactttctat aaaaaataac tatcgaagaa
    10081 ataagtaata caaaagatat aaataaagtt gatattcaat caattaaaat taatatttct
    10141 attcttaaag aattcaaatt aaaaaaaaca aattcaatat aataagtttt atctaaaatt
    10201 attaaattta aacttaaaaa aaaaaatata ataaataata atattaataa tacagaaaaa
    10261 attaaacaaa ttgagattat ttaggatact attcatatct ttgattccac aaatcaatat
    10321 tttatattaa actacctaaa taaaaactaa aataatctct cttaagtaaa attatattta
    10381 aaggtaatca atgtaaaata agcaaaagca actctcgaaa agaaactatt tttatagaaa
    10441 ataacccatt aaaataaata ccgtgttggc tataagaata taaaaataaa caataaactg
    10501 ctctaaaaaa agataatatt ataattaaat atatacaaaa atatgaatag ttaattaaac
    10561 tattaataag taaaatttca cccaataaat ttaaagaagg gggggctgct atatttgaaa
    10621 ttactaataa aaatcatcat aaagatataa aaggaattaa atttaatatc cccttattta
    10681 aatagattct tcgactaaaa attcgctcat aatttaaatt tactaaaaca aataaacctg
    10741 aagaacaaag cccatgggct aatattatta ctaaagaacc tgaaaatccc caactattta
    10801 aagttaataa acctcttaat attaaaccta tatgaacaac tgaagaataa gcaattaaag
    10861 actttaaatc tctttgacgt aaacaagtta aagaaacaat aattccccca attaaagata
    10921 aattaataag aaataaatta accttcaaac caattaacaa aaataattgt agaaatcgta
    10981 ttaatccata accccctaat tttaatataa ctcctgctaa aattattgat cctgctaccg
    11041 aagcttcaac atgagctttt ggtagtcata aatgaaataa aaatatcggt aatttaacta
    11101 aaaaaactat tagtatcaaa aaatatatta acattctatt taaatcaatt ataaaaaaat
    11161 ttattcttaa aaaataaaac tttatattaa aaataaaaat aaataacatt ataggtaacg
    11221 aagccaaaat tgtataaaaa aatatgtaca acccagcttg aattcgttct ggttgataac
    11281 ctcaacccat aattattaat aaaactggaa taaggctagc ttcaaaaaat atgtaaaata
    11341 taaacatatt tatagatata aaagttaaaa ttaaaaaaac taacaataat aaaattaaaa
    11401 atctaaataa acttgaataa tcattatttt taaaaatttt ctctctagct atatatatta
    11461 aaaaagaaat tcataaactt aataaaacta aaaaataaga taatttatca taacctaaaa
    11521 aatatgtaat ataattaaaa tcattataag gtaaatttat taaaaataag aatcttaata
    11581 aaactaaaaa atttttaact aatcaatatt tatttaaaaa acttaaagga atcaaaaata
    11641 ttaaagatat taaaattatc ataataaatt caaagacaca aaataatcat ttccataaga
    11701 ccgaattata gaaactatta aagccagtcc tattgctctc tcacaaactc taagcgtcaa
    11761 aaaaattaaa acgaaatata attcaaaatt aaaatttaaa aaataaatat atataataaa
    11821 aaataaaatc aaaataacaa attctatact taataatata gtcaacaaat gtttacgatt
    11881 taaagaaaat cttattattc tcattataaa tatataaata taaattgtca tattttaata
    11941 atttaaaaaa aatactggtc ttgtaaacca gaaataagat tgattctttt aaaatttcag
    12001 agaaaaccta atatctttaa tctccaaaat taatatttta aattaaacta ttctctgata
    12061 tattattaat attaacgact tctacaataa taatttttat aaaacacccc ctatctatag
    12121 gatttattat tctattccat acagttatta catgtattaa tataggaata ataagtataa
    12181 atttctgatt ctcatatatt ttaattttaa ttataattgg gggattacta gtattattta
    12241 tttacataac tagaattgcc tccaacgaaa aattcaagtt taataaattt ttaactttaa
    12301 taattttaat tattatatta ttttttattt tagatttaat attaaaaaac aaatattttt
    12361 taaatataaa tataaataac gatttattag aaaatataag ttttaattta aatataaata
    12421 aatttatttc ttatcctaac tccaatatct tcttaattat tataatttat ttattaattg
    12481 caataattgc agtagtaaaa attactaaag taaattccgg acctttacgt caatttaaat
    12541 atgaaaatac caatacgtaa aaataattct cttttaaaaa ttattaataa tgtaattatt
    12601 gatttaccca ctccttcaaa tatttcttat ttatgaaatt ttggttcatt attaggatta
    12661 tgtttagtaa ttcaaattat tacaggacta ttcttaacta tacactactg ttctaatatt
    12721 gaattagcat tcaatagaat ttcacatatt tgccgtaatg taaataatgg atgaataatt
    12781 cgaacaattc atgctaatgg ggcttctttt tttttcattt gtttatatat tcatattgga
    12841 cgtggtttat attatggttc ttacaaatta ttacatactt gaattactgg aactacaatt
    12901 ctttttataa ctatagctac agcttttcta ggttatgttt taccttgagg acaaatatca
    12961 ttttgagggg ccacagtaat tactaattta gtttcagcaa tcccatattt aggaaattcc
    13021 attgtaattt gattatgagg aggattcgct gtagataatg ccacattaaa ccgattctat
    13081 tcttttcatt ttattttacc tttcattatt tcagcattag taataattca tttacttttt
    13141 cttcacaata ctggttctag aaatccttta gggtcaaaat caaatttaga taaaataacg
    13201 tttcaccctt acttttcatt caaagactta ttaggatttt taattataat atttttatta
    13261 ttaaatatta tcttcattta tccctatata ttaagagatc ctgataattt tattccagct
    13321 aatcctcttt caaccccccc tcatattcaa ccagaatgat attttttatt tgcttatgct
    13381 attcttcgtt caattcccaa taaattaggg ggtgtaatag ccttagtatt ttctattgca
    13441 attttatatt ttatcccttt tattaataat aaattaataa aaagaaattc tttctactct
    13501 ttaaataaat ttatattttg atcttttttt acttttgtaa ttattttaac ttgaatcgga
    13561 gcaaaaccag ttgaagaacc ttttatctta acaggacaaa tttttacttt attatacttt
    13621 ttatttttta ttttaaattc attatgttat aaaatttgag ataaatacct atataattaa
    13681 ttaatgagct tgaaaagcat atattttgaa aatataagaa agaaataata tttctattaa
    13741 tttatactaa aaataattaa ctaaattaaa aaaacaataa aaattattat aatactaata
    13801 tttagtaaaa aaaaatttaa tgaaataggt aaatatactt ttcaagataa aaatataagt
    13861 ttatcataac gataacgagg aaaagtacca cgaacccaaa tccaaaaaaa agataaaatt
    13921 agtaatttta aaaaaaaaaa ccaagaatta aaatccccgc ctaaaaaaat taatactctg
    13981 attattctta taaataaaat attagaatat tcagctataa aaattaaagc aaatctcacc
    14041 cctctatact caatattaaa tccagaaact aactcagatt caccttctgc aaaatcaaaa
    14101 ggagttcggt ttgtttccgc taatcttgaa acaactcata taaaacttaa aggaaaattt
    14161 aaaataataa accaaatatt tatgagcttg aaaagcatat attttgaaaa tataagaaag
    14221 aaataatatt tctattaatt tatactaaaa ataattaact aaattaaaaa aacaataaaa
    14281 attattataa tactaatatt tagtaaaaaa aaatttaatg aaataggtaa atatactttt
    14341 caagataaaa atataagttt atcataacga taacgaggaa aagtaccacg aacccaaatc
    14401 caaaaaaaag ataaaattag taattttaaa aaaaaaaacc aagaattaaa atccccgcct
    14461 aaaaaaatta atactctgat tattcttata aataaaatat tagaatattc agctataaaa
    14521 attaaagcaa atctcacccc tctatactca atattaaatc cagaaactaa ctcagattca
    14581 ccttctgcaa aatcaaaagg agttcggttt gtttccgcta atcttgaaac aactcatata
    14641 aaacttaaag gaaaatttaa aataataaac caaatatttt tttgataaat tataaaatca
    14701 tataaattta atgatataat taaaactaaa aatgataata taattaaaaa tattctaact
    14761 tcataagaaa ttgtttgagc tacagatcgt aatctcccta ataaagaata attagaatta
    14821 gaagatcaac ctgatattat aattgtataa actcctaaac ttgaaattct aaaaaaaaat
    14881 aaaacagaaa aattaaattt taataaataa caataaaaag gcattcttat tcacaataac
    14941 aaagctagta tcaaattcat tataggagaa attaaaaaaa ttaaaatatt agatatataa
    15001 ggaaaaatta attcttttct aaataattta attgcatctc taaaaggctg taaaattcct
    15061 atataaccaa ctttattagg acctttacga atttgaatat aacctaatac cttacgttct
    15121 attaaagtta aaaatgctac tcttactaaa actataatta ttaaaatcaa tataattaat
    15181 aaaatataaa aaaaatccat ttttattatt tgtataaaat acataaaaag attctaaatc
    15241 taacgcacta ttctgccaaa ataataattt tattcataaa aaaaattata aattataatt
    15301 ttggtccttt cgtactaaaa attattatat ttttaaagat agaaaccaac ctggctcaca
    15361 ccggtttaaa ctcagatcat gtaaagtttt aatggtcgaa cagaccaaat atttaagctt
    15421 ctacacctaa aattaacttt aatccaacat cgaggtcgca atcttttttt tcgataagaa
    15481 ctctaaaaaa aaataacgct gttatcccta aggtaattta ttcttttaat catttttatg
    15541 gatcaataat tcataaatta atgtttttat ttaaaaaaag tttattaaat ttttcaatca
    15601 ccccaatcaa atttatttaa aaataaaaat tattaaattc taaaaattta aaaaattaaa
    15661 taaattaaac tctatagggt cttctcgtct attaaaaaaa tttaagcttt ttaacttaaa
    15721 aataaagttt ttaaaaatta aggtaaagaa agttattttt tcatcaaacc attcatacaa
    15781 gctttcaatt aaaaaactaa tgattatgct acctttgcac agtcaagata ctgcggccct
    15841 ttaaaatttt cagtgggcag gccctacttt aaattatttt caaaaagaga tgtttttaat
    15901 aaacaggtga aaaatatttt tgccgaatta ctatacctta tttgttaatt tatatatata
    15961 tatatatata tatnntcata atactaattt tatcattatt gcaaaaaatt acaaatttta
    16021 ttttttattc taataaaaaa attaaatttt ataaaaataa tatataaata ataacaaatt
    16081 tcaataaatt tttataaata gaaattttca atcctataaa ttatttaact ttataaaatt
    16141 ataaaaattt aaattaaagc ttatccctta atttatttct tagtaaatta attctatttt
    16201 taaaaaaaaa aattaaattt aataaaaaaa ttaaattttt ttcttagaaa actagatata
    16261 tttaaaaacg aataacattt cattactaaa attatatttt aaatatttat gaaacaataa
    16321 aatacataaa attttagctc ttttaaattc gagaaactta aatatttaag tattatttaa
    16381 taaaccctga tgcacaaggt acaaaataaa tcttctttta aaaattttaa attattcctc
    16441 ttcagtacta gtaaactata ataaaaatga atttttcttt aaaataataa aaaatataat
    16501 attttaatta acgtaaaaaa aaaataattt taaataaaat tttaaattca atttaaatta
    16561 ataaattatc tttttaatgt aaataaaatg cttattcaag ctctaaattg ttctttctag
    16621 aatcactttc cagtaaacct actatgttac gacttattcc aaattaagcg aaagcgacgg
    16681 gcaatatgtg catattttag agcttagtca ttaaaaataa gtaaatttaa ttactttcaa
    16741 atccaatttc aaaaaatttt tcaaatttga aatccattaa taagaattaa ttgtaaccca
    16801 tctcttcttt aatataaact tcaccttgat ctgatttttt tctttataaa gaaattataa
    16861 atattaaatt cttataaaat atttaaaaac gatgatataa aaatttttaa ttaaagttaa
    16921 ttcaatcgtg gaatatcaat tataggacag gttcctctga aaagtttaaa ataccgccaa
    16981 attgtttagc tttaaagaac ttaactatta atcacttagc ttaataattt acattttaaa
    17041 taatagggta tctaatccta gtttaagtaa aaatttccta acctcaaatt ttctatttaa
    17101 aaatatttta taaattaaaa tttcacctta aaatttaaat cttattttta ttaaataatc
    17161 aattaattaa aactaataaa tatatattac attaattgta taaccgctgc tgctggcaca
    17221 aaatttgcaa atattaaatt aaatcactaa ttctaaattt ctttaataat taaaataata
    17281 aactactaac attaaatcta aaacaaaatt cgtataaatt ttgaataaat acatatatcc
    17341 aatactacaa ttaaatagtt aggataaaaa tccacctaaa gaccaaccat ataaattaac
    17401 atttattaat atagtaatta attttaagtc aacttttaaa cgtagcttcc tcccgtatga
    17461 aaattctcaa aactaatttt ttaaatatta ttatttaatc cctaattaaa ttaaatataa
    17521 aaattttgtt ttagattcaa ttgaaaatta aattaaaatt tccctaaatt ttaaagtaat
    17581 tttaaccaaa ccgataaaga attttcatta aaagcttaat ttaataaatc cctaaatata
    17641 aaattaaacc aatttcattt aaattttaaa attaaataat ttaaatttac attaaatccc
    17701 attttaatgt aatccctaaa ttccctagaa tttattcaaa taaattaatt ttaaatataa
    17761 atctttaaac ttaaatacta aataaggtta atattaataa aactaaattt tgatattttt
    17821 aaatttttaa accccctaaa tgttaaaaat tttaaaatta acaaaaattt aaaattttag
    17881 atccctaatc ttaaaattcc aaaattttat aaaataaaaa atttttcaaa atttaaaaaa
    17941 ccaaccttaa ataaaaatat ctaataaatt atatgaaaaa aaatattaaa tgaaaaattg
    18001 taataattaa tttatttttt agaaaaaaaa ttcttaattt ttaaaaattt aattattaga
    18061 aattttctaa tctaaatact aaaattagtc atctatgcta aaaatttagt aaaatatttt
    18121 ttttaaaaaa aaatacgaat tttattagac ttttcgacta ggcctatttt tttattgatt
    18181 ttttgactta attctttaat cttattttaa cactctagtt catttttgag actgaaaatt
    18241 tataatttaa taaaaaaaat ataatatatt taatttaatt aattatttaa agtataaaaa
    18301 aataatacta attcatgtaa aaaaaaaaag atttttaaat aaataaaaat atacctattt
    18361 ttaagtaatt taaagtttaa aaataacata atttttatac aataaaagtc caatagatca
    18421 ttaaattagt aggttttttt ttttttttag cgataattac attttctaat taaaaattta
    18481 cttaattaat aatatattaa ttttatattt atattaataa ttatatatat attaaaatta
    18541 aataattaat gtaataaaat aataactatt attgtttaat taaatattaa atgatttatt
    18601 gaacgttata tatatatatt agatattata gtaattaaat tatttatata tttataaatt
    18661 ctcgtgaaat tccatctata gattcttaaa tctttaattg ttttgtttaa atacctctct
    18721 ccttatggga gctatatatt tatacgatat ttatatatta ataatctaac gtatatgaat
    18781 agataattag tttaactatg gaatcaaaat tagcaccgat aatcctaata tagattctat
    18841 ccaatgacat ctatatttcg cttatcgtat aaattttaca tatatgtata tatatattat
    18901 taattaataa atgattatag gtatatataa tgtaaatttt taatgaaaag aaaggacact
    18961 tcacaggaaa tcaagtcacc aaacccctct tcatggactt tcctcatagt taactatttt
    19021 ttgtcaattt tggagttttt tttttttcgc caaaaaacac gatttttttc aaaatttttc
    19081 aaaatttttg aattttttga aaaatttgaa aattttgaaa tttttttact ttaaaataaa
    19141 aatttcaata aacccctatt tttcttggtc tatcaaaaaa taattatact atagtaattt
    19201 ttgcttatac aatgaaaaac
//
