# Supplementary material for: Comparative and phylogenomic analyses of mitochondrial genomes in Coccinellidae (Coleoptera: Coccinelloidea)
Source: PeerJ. 2021 Dec 9;9:e12169. doi: 10.7717/peerj.12169 (PMC8667754; doi:10.7717/peerj.12169)
Supplement: Supplemental Information 19 [file peerj-09-12169-s019.zip › Coccinella_lama.gb]

LOCUS       Coccinella_lama        19181 bp    DNA     circular     07-SEP-2020
DEFINITION  Coccinellalama mitochondrion, complete genome.
ACCESSION
VERSION
KEYWORDS    .
SOURCE      Coccinella lama (mitochondrion)
  ORGANISM  Coccinella lama
            Eukaryota; Opisthokonta; Metazoa; Eumetazoa; Bilateria;
            Protostomia; Ecdysozoa; Panarthropoda; Arthropoda; Mandibulata;
            Pancrustacea; Hexapoda; Insecta; Dicondylia; Pterygota; Neoptera;
            Holometabola; Coleoptera; Polyphaga; Cucujiformia; Cucujoidea;
            Coccinellidae; Coccinellinae; Coccinellini.
REFERENCE   1  (bases 1 to 19181)
  AUTHORS   Li,X.
  TITLE     Family-Level Sampling of Mitochondrial Genomes (Coleoptera,
            Coccinellidae) and Phylogenetics
  JOURNAL   Unpublished
REFERENCE   2  (bases 1 to 19181)
  AUTHORS   Li,X.
  TITLE     Direct Submission
  JOURNAL   Submitted (07-SEP-2020) College of Plant Protection, Henan
            Agricultural University, Wenhua road, Zhengzhou 450002, China
COMMENT     Bankit Comment: ALT EMAIL:15538316229@163.com.
            Bankit Comment: Submission Title:None.
FEATURES             Location/Qualifiers
     source          1..19181
                     /organism="Coccinella lama"
                     /mol_type="genomic DNA"
     gene            1..64
                     /gene="trnI(gat)"
     tRNA            1..64
                     /gene="trnI(gat)"
                     /product="tRNA-Ile"
     gene            complement(2810..2878)
                     /gene="trnQ(ttg)"
     tRNA            complement(2810..2878)
                     /gene="trnQ(ttg)"
                     /product="tRNA-Gln"
     gene            2876..2943
                     /gene="trnM(cat)"
     tRNA            2876..2943
                     /gene="trnM(cat)"
                     /product="tRNA-Met"
     gene            2944..3951
                     /gene="nad2"
     CDS             2944..3951
                     /gene="nad2"
                     /codon_start=1
                     /transl_table=5
                     /product="NADH dehydrogenase subunit 2"
                     /translation="MKLMKFLFLIIMMLGTLISISAYSWINIWIGLEMNLLAFIPLIN
                     SDNYKHSSETSMKYFLVQVSASMFIMFAILYSFLKFNSFDKLNEVSNFIFNCAILMKM
                     GAAPFHMWYPEVVRGMSWMNVMLMLTWQKIAPMILIMYNFKMNTLFYLIILVSMTVSG
                     VKAWNQTSLKKILALSSINHMGWMMSMMFLNQSLWILYFTVYLFITTNLILVLNKYKI
                     NSTYELFNLMNLNKTTKFFFFLNLFSLGGIPPFLGFFPKWMVLKILMENDLYFLAFLM
                     IFLTLISLYVYMRMIFQPMTFKSPEKKNTFKNSDSFFVYVMNFINLAGLIIFTLIFNL
                     Y"
     gene            3950..4012
                     /gene="trnW(tca)"
     tRNA            3950..4012
                     /gene="trnW(tca)"
                     /product="tRNA-Trp"
     gene            complement(4005..4065)
                     /gene="trnC(gca)"
     tRNA            complement(4005..4065)
                     /gene="trnC(gca)"
                     /product="tRNA-Cys"
     gene            complement(4068..4129)
                     /gene="trnY(gta)"
     tRNA            complement(4068..4129)
                     /gene="trnY(gta)"
                     /product="tRNA-Tyr"
     gene            4128..5669
                     /gene="cox1"
     CDS             4128..5669
                     /gene="cox1"
                     /codon_start=1
                     /transl_table=5
                     /product="cytochrome c oxidase subunit 1"
                     /translation="-
                     NKWLFSSNHKDIGTLYFLFGMWAGMIGTSLSILIRLELGTTNSLIGNDQIYNVIVTAH
                     AFIMIFFMVMPIMIGGFGNWLVPLMIGAPDMAFPRLNNMSFWLLPPALTLLIISSLVE
                     MGAGTGWTVYPPLSSNLAHNGPSVDLVIFSLHLAGISSILGAVNFISTIMNMRPFGMN
                     LDKTPLFVWSVLITAILLLLSLPVLAGAITMLLTDRNINTSFFDPMGGGDPILYQHLF
                     WFFGHPEVYILILPGFGMISHIITQESGKKIAFGALGMIYAMLAIGLLGFVVWAHHMF
                     TVGMDVDTRAYFTSATMIIAVPTGIKIFSWLATLHGIQFNLTPSLLWTLGFLFLFTIG
                     GLTGVILANSSMDIILHDTYYVVAHFHYVLSMGAVFAIMAGFIHWFPLMTGFNMNNKM
                     LKIQFYMMFLGVNLTFFPQHFLGLNGMPRRYSDYPDAYYMWNKISSIGSIFSSVSVMF
                     MLIIIWESFYSMRMSKFNFNIPTLIEWFQLSPPNEHSYSEIPMLAMKF"
     gene            5665..5727
                     /gene="trnL2(taa)"
     tRNA            5665..5727
                     /gene="trnL2(taa)"
                     /product="tRNA-Leu"
                     /note="tRNA-LEU2"
     gene            5728..6690
                     /gene="cox2"
     CDS             5728..6690
                     /gene="cox2"
                     /note="Each string of internal NNNs represents a region of
                     estimated length between the sequenced regions based on an
                     alignment."
                     /codon_start=1
                     /transl_table=5
                     /product="cytochrome c oxidase subunit 2"
                     /translation="MATWKSSLFLDSSSFLLEQLSFFHDHALLILTMITCTVAYIMLS
                     LLFNKFNHRFLLEGHTIETIWTILPAFTLIFIALPSLKLIYLIDEIRNPLITLKTIGX
                     XXXXXXXXXXXXXXXXXXXXXXXXXXXXXXXXXXXXXXXXXXXXXXXXXXXXXXXXXX
                     XXXXXXXXXXXXXXXXXXXXXXXXXQWYWTYEYSDFKNLEFDSYMIPSGDLNQFNFRL
                     LEVDNRTVLPYLSHIRLITSSADVIHSWTIPSSGVKIDASPGRLNQISFTLNRTGIFY
                     GQCSEICGANHSFMPISIESISPKNFIKWIEKFSLDDWKKVMVS"
     gene            6656..6725
                     /gene="trnK(ctt)"
     tRNA            6656..6725
                     /gene="trnK(ctt)"
                     /product="tRNA-Lys"
     gene            6725..6789
                     /gene="trnD(gtc)"
     tRNA            6725..6789
                     /gene="trnD(gtc)"
                     /product="tRNA-Asp"
     gene            6790..6942
                     /gene="atp8"
     CDS             6790..6942
                     /gene="atp8"
                     /codon_start=1
                     /transl_table=5
                     /product="ATP synthase F0 subunit 8"
                     /translation="MPQAMPMNWLILFFLFTLIFMLINMKLYFNNKMIPQMKLIKFKK
                     FNNWKW"
     gene            6936..7592
                     /gene="atp6"
     CDS             6936..7592
                     /gene="atp6"
                     /codon_start=1
                     /transl_table=5
                     /product="ATP synthase F0 subunit 6"
                     /translation="MMANLFSSFDPSSNFNIPFNWVSTMISFFFIPSLFWMMPNRMNF
                     IIQKSLMSLHMEFKILTKKNNTLMFISLFFFILINNFMGLFPYIFTSSSHLIFTLTFA
                     LPLWLTFMIYGWLNNTYHMFAHLMPQGTPPILMPFMVCIETISNIIRPGTLAIRLSAN
                     MIAGHLLMTLLGNTGSLVNFLIFMVITIQCLLIILESAVAMIQSYVFAILSTLYSSEV
                     "
     gene            7594..8377
                     /gene="cox3"
     CDS             7594..8377
                     /gene="cox3"
                     /codon_start=1
                     /transl_table=5
                     /product="cytochrome c oxidase subunit 3"
                     /translation="MMKNHPFHLVDYSPWPILGAFSAMTTMIGIIKWFNYYDTNLFLI
                     SNIILLMIMIQWWRDVIRESTFQGNHTYMVSMGLRWGMILFITSEVFFFISFFWSFYH
                     SSLSPSIEIGMNWPPKGINSFNPNEIPLLNTLILLSSGLSITWTHHSIMENNFNQAIQ
                     SLTITIILGLYFTLLQAIEYMEAPFSIADSTYGSTFFMSTGFHGLHVMIGTTFLFICL
                     IRLFYGHFSNNHHFGFEAAAWYWHFVDVVWLFLYLSIYWWGSY"
     gene            8375..8437
                     /gene="trnG(tcc)"
     tRNA            8375..8437
                     /gene="trnG(tcc)"
                     /product="tRNA-Gly"
     gene            8438..8791
                     /gene="nad3"
     CDS             8438..8791
                     /gene="nad3"
                     /codon_start=1
                     /transl_table=5
                     /product="NADH dehydrogenase subunit 3"
                     /translation="MLMLTTFFFIISMILIVMIFIATLINKKTFKDREKSSPFECGFD
                     PKNSARLPFSIHFFLIALIFLIFDVEITLILPFIYSMKISSITMMSFTITLFIFILLI
                     GLYHEWNQGALNWNL"
     gene            8790..8852
                     /gene="trnA(tgc)"
     tRNA            8790..8852
                     /gene="trnA(tgc)"
                     /product="tRNA-Ala"
     gene            8852..8913
                     /gene="trnR(tcg)"
     tRNA            8852..8913
                     /gene="trnR(tcg)"
                     /product="tRNA-Arg"
     gene            8911..8974
                     /gene="trnN(gtt)"
     tRNA            8911..8974
                     /gene="trnN(gtt)"
                     /product="tRNA-Asn"
     gene            8975..9029
                     /gene="trnS1(tct)"
     tRNA            8975..9029
                     /gene="trnS1(tct)"
                     /product="tRNA-Ser"
                     /note="tRNA-SER1"
     gene            9030..9092
                     /gene="trnE(ttc)"
     tRNA            9030..9092
                     /gene="trnE(ttc)"
                     /product="tRNA-Glu"
     gene            complement(9091..9153)
                     /gene="trnF(gaa)"
     tRNA            complement(9091..9153)
                     /gene="trnF(gaa)"
                     /product="tRNA-Phe"
     gene            complement(9113..10831)
                     /gene="nad5"
     CDS             complement(9113..10831)
                     /gene="nad5"
                     /codon_start=1
                     /transl_table=5
                     /product="NADH dehydrogenase subunit 5"
                     /translation="MLFILFFVTSMNLMFMEKLYFIEYSFYNLNSSYLEMLILIDWMS
                     TLFMSFVFFISSMVIYFSKSYMEGDKFINRFIYLVVMFVFSMMFMILSPNLLSILLGW
                     DGLGLVSYCLVIYYQNVKSYSAGMLTALSNRIGDVMLLMSIAWMLNFGSWNFTLYLEY
                     YYLDLDMKLIGALIIIASMTKSAQIPFSAWLPAAMAAPTPVSALVHSSTLVTAGVYLL
                     MRFHFLIMNYNYFLLFIGLMTMFMSGLGANFEYDLKKIIALSTLSQLGLMVTILSLGS
                     MKLAFFHLLIHALFKALLFMCAGNFIHMMLNCQDIRYMGSLIFKSPLTVVYFNISNLA
                     LCGLPYFSGFYSKDLIMEFYSMMNLNMFIYMVMFISLGMTVSYSIRLLYYLMYSTIHF
                     FSLNSINEIENSMIYSMGFMFLVVLFSGSSLMWIMFDNPYLVILPLFMKMFTLLMVIL
                     GIYIGTEISKLNLTYSLIMINKMKFLTFFSSLWNLSFISTYGLNYIFIKMGFLNYKYM
                     DQGWSEFLGSQGLHNSIKNSSVLMQYLFKNNLKIFLIMFVGWMFLMVLYNFYSNSLYS
                     AWYWSY"
     gene            complement(10868..10931)
                     /gene="trnH(gtg)"
     tRNA            complement(10868..10931)
                     /gene="trnH(gtg)"
                     /product="tRNA-His"
     gene            complement(10912..12252)
                     /gene="nad4"
     CDS             complement(10912..12252)
                     /gene="nad4"
                     /codon_start=1
                     /transl_table=5
                     /product="NADH dehydrogenase subunit 4"
                     /translation="MMMLFFMLFMMPLCFLNKFWLIKNYFVLMSFYFLLKIPFINYSY
                     INYFMGYDFLAYFLVLLSFWILFLMFMASEKLFKMNDYSELFILMLLLLMIFLFITFF
                     SMNMFIFYLFFESSLIPILILIMGWGYQPERIQAGMYMFFYTIMASLPMMLFIFNYYF
                     KFHCLDMNFMTMDLSNLLMYFMMLMVFLVKLPMFMFHLWLPKAHVEASVAGSMILAGV
                     MLKLGSYGLVRFLQLFLMLGMKINLFLINLSLIGGILVSLICLRQSDLKSLIAYSSVV
                     HMSLLLSGMLTLNLWGMTGSLMMMLAHGLCSSGLFVLVNINYERFFSRSIFINKGLLN
                     LIPFLSLWWFLLVISNMAAPPSLNLLSEVMLINSMINYSYICMYLLMMISFFSAVYCL
                     YLYSYSQHGNYFSGSFIFKMITNRELLLIMMHWVPLNLILLKSDYFMIYLNSLI"
     gene            complement(12246..12524)
                     /gene="nad4l"
     CDS             complement(12246..12524)
                     /gene="nad4l"
                     /codon_start=1
                     /transl_table=5
                     /product="NADH dehydrogenase subunit 4L"
                     /translation="MMITYLYMFMTSMLSFALNRKHLLTMLLSMELVILVLFMIMFMF
                     FLNMNFEFYFTLIFLTMSVCESGMGLALMVSMIRCYGNDYFSSLNLLW"
     gene            12525..12588
                     /gene="trnT(tgt)"
     tRNA            12525..12588
                     /gene="trnT(tgt)"
                     /product="tRNA-Thr"
     gene            complement(12589..12648)
                     /gene="trnP(tgg)"
     tRNA            complement(12589..12648)
                     /gene="trnP(tgg)"
                     /product="tRNA-Pro"
     gene            12690..13181
                     /gene="nad6"
     CDS             12690..13181
                     /gene="nad6"
                     /codon_start=1
                     /transl_table=5
                     /product="NADH dehydrogenase subunit 6"
                     /translation="MKHPLSLGFNILIHTIMTSILMGMFSTNFWFSYILMLIMIGGLL
                     VLFIYMTSIASNEKFKFNYKLLIIMTMIFIFIIMYLLFFNKFLLNMNLSNELVNMDNF
                     NLNLNKFITFPNSNMFIIIMLYLLISMIAIVKITKTNFGPLRQLKYENIFTQKKLLTK
                     NYK"
     gene            13132..14271
                     /gene="cob"
     CDS             13132..14271
                     /gene="cob"
                     /codon_start=1
                     /transl_table=5
                     /product="cytochrome b"
                     /translation="MKTSLRKSNSLLKIMNNSLIDLPSPSNISYLWNFGSLLGLCLMM
                     QIITGLFLTMHYCPNIEIAFNSVSHICRDVNYGWLIRTLHANGASFFFICLYIHIGRG
                     MYYGSYNLINTWMTGTTILFLTMATAFLGYVLPWGQMSFWGATVITNLVSAIPYLGNS
                     IVIWLWGGFAVDNATLTRFYSLHFIMPFIISAFVMIHLLFLHNTGSSNPLGTNSNLDK
                     ISFHPYFTFKDLFGFMAMIFIMINIVILNPYMLSDPDNFIPANPLSTPVHIQPEWYFL
                     FAYAILRSIPNKLGGVIALVMSIAILYIMPFINKKMIKNNSFYMINKLMFWIFITIFI
                     ILTWIGAKPVEDPFILTGQIFTILYFSYFMLNSYMYMIWDYILYS"
     gene            14270..14335
                     /gene="trnS2(tga)"
     tRNA            14270..14335
                     /gene="trnS2(tga)"
                     /product="tRNA-Ser"
                     /note="tRNA-SER2"
     gene            complement(14353..15294)
                     /gene="nad1"
     CDS             complement(14353..15294)
                     /gene="nad1"
                     /codon_start=1
                     /transl_table=5
                     /product="NADH dehydrogenase subunit 1"
                     /translation="MDFILMLMVMLILTIMILVSVAFLTLLERKVLGYIQIRKGPNKV
                     GYMGILQPFSDAIKLFSKEQVFPYMANFLIFFLSPILNLLLSLLLWMSMPFYCYLYKF
                     NFSVLFFFSISSLSVYTIMLSGWSSNSNYSLLGSLRAVAQTISYEVSMFLILLSFLVL
                     IFSLNLYSFMEFQKFIWLFFLNIPMSLMWLISSLAETNRTPFDFAEGESELVSGFNIE
                     YSGVNFAFIFMAEYSNILFMSMISVLIFLGGDFLSWFFFIKLTILSFIWIWIRGTLPR
                     YRYDKLMYLSWKVFLPVALNFFLFNLSLSLFIFIKLI"
     gene            complement(15295..15357)
                     /gene="trnL1(tag)"
     tRNA            complement(15295..15357)
                     /gene="trnL1(tag)"
                     /product="tRNA-Leu"
                     /note="tRNA-LEU1"
     rRNA            complement(15335..16633)
                     /product="l-rRNA"
     gene            complement(16656..16718)
                     /gene="trnV(tac)"
     tRNA            complement(16656..16718)
                     /gene="trnV(tac)"
                     /product="tRNA-Val"
     rRNA            complement(16719..17464)
                     /product="s-rRNA"
     D-loop          17465..19181
                     /note="control region"
BASE COUNT     7581 a   2438 c   1879 g   7033 t    250 others
ORIGIN
        1 gttaggaagc ctgaggaaag ggccatcttg atgtgatgga tcacgtgcac caccactcct
       61 aattagttca aaggaatttc tgaatagctg taaaataatc aaaaagagaa tcccaaagat
      121 catagatatt attaaccccc cccctatatc tcggatatta gaaaagaaac tccttatact
      181 gtgaaaattt caataaaaat aagtagtaat attgtttaaa tttcttattc ttaaggattt
      241 tttttataaa tgtctatctt atgtttggaa acattaaata ttaaaaatat ttgaagcaaa
      301 tttataaatt tatgttagag aatctctaac aatttatata tacacaattt tgtaattttg
      361 aagggtgcgc aactttcaat tcatacaaaa ttatcatctt tcgaacccta ccggaagata
      421 cttcaaatag aaaaaagatt ttgagttaaa acccaaaatg aatctaataa cttcaattct
      481 catgaagccc cccccctcat aagaattttt agttaaaatt ataaccgttt tattagtcca
      541 aataagaaat tgaataaaaa agcttaataa aagcttggta aataaagaag ttgtatggat
      601 aacccctaac tgctatacaa ttttgaatga aaaagtttaa taaagctcga ctaaaaaatt
      661 tgtgttggta accctaacta ctacgcaatt ttgaatgaaa aagctcatga aaacttggta
      721 aataaagaag tttgtatgga taatctctaa ttgctataca attttgaatg aaaaagtttg
      781 ataaagctcg actaaaaatt tgtgttggta accctaacta ctacgcaatt ttgaatgaaa
      841 aagctaacga aaacttggta aataaagaag tttgtatgga taacccctaa ctgctataca
      901 attttggatg aaaaagcttg ataaaagctc aattaaaaat tgtgttggta accctaacta
      961 ctacgcaatt ttgaatgaaa agcttgatac aaagctcgat tgaaaattgt gttggtaacc
     1021 ttaactacta cgcaattttg aatgaaaagt ttgataaagc tcaattgaaa attgtgttgg
     1081 taaccctaac tactacgcaa ttttgaatga aaaagcttga taaagctggt aaataaagaa
     1141 gtttgtatgg ataatcccta actgctatac aattttgaat gaaaaagttt gataaagctc
     1201 gactaaaaag attgcgttag caaatccgga ctgctataca attttggatg aaaaagcttg
     1261 ataaagctta aaacaaagaa gtttgtgtga gtaaccttaa ctgttacatg aatttgaatg
     1321 aaaaaggtta ataggaagcc tgattaaaaa aattgtgttg gtaaccctaa ctactacgca
     1381 attttgaatg aaaaagcttg atacaaagct cgattgaaaa ttatgttggt aaccctaact
     1441 actacgcaat tttgaatgaa aaagctaacg aaagcttaaa acaaagaagt ttgtatggat
     1501 aatccctaat tgctacacat tttgggtaag aaagcttgat agaataactc gattaagaaa
     1561 attgtgttgg taaccctaac tatagtgcaa ttttgaatga aaaagctagc gaaaactagg
     1621 taaataaaga agtttgtatg gataatccct aattgctata caattttgga tgaaaaagct
     1681 tgataaagct cgattaagaa aattgtgttg gtaaccctaa ctactacgca attttgaatg
     1741 aaaaagctaa cgaaaacttg gtaaataaag aagtttgtgt tggtaacctt aactgctacg
     1801 tgaatttgaa tgagaaaggt taataggaag cctgatttaa aaaatttgtg ttggtaaccc
     1861 taactgttac acattttggg tgagaaagct tgatagaata actcgattaa gaaaattgtg
     1921 ttggtaaccc taactatagt gcaattttgg gtgaaaaagc tagcgaaaac ttggtaaata
     1981 aagaagtttg tatggataat ccctaactgc tatacaattt tgggtgaaaa agcttgatag
     2041 aataactcga ttaagaaaat tgtgttggta accctaacta tagtgcaatt ttgggtgaaa
     2101 aagctagcga aaacttggta aataaagaag tttgtatgga taatccctaa ctgctataca
     2161 attttggatg aaaaagcttg ataaagctca attaaaaagg tttgtgttgg taaccttaac
     2221 tgttgcatga attttaatga gaaaggttat aggaagcctg attaaagaaa aattgtgttg
     2281 gtaatccgaa ctgctacgca attttgggta agaaagctaa cgaaaacttg ataataaaga
     2341 agtttgtgtg gataattaaa gccttaaaca agatggtttg catagatagt ccttgctata
     2401 gcagagattt gaatgaaaag ggttgataaa aaaattgagt aagaagattg tgtcagcaaa
     2461 tccgaactgc tacatgaatt tgaatgaaaa aggttaatag gaagcctgat taaaaaaatt
     2521 gtgttggtaa ccctaactac tacgcaattt tgaatgaaaa agctaacgaa aacttgataa
     2581 ataaagaagt tgtatggata atccctaatt gctatacaat tttgaatgaa aaagtttaat
     2641 aaaagctcaa ttaaaaattg tatgggtaac cctaactata gtgcaatttt gggtgaaaaa
     2701 gctagcgaaa acttggtaaa taaagaagtt tgtatgggta tcttgactat catacaaata
     2761 agataatatt gtttaattaa gatttattca tagttaatta aaaatagtat tatattcaat
     2821 aaaatttaat tatttcttta agtttcaaaa acttacgtac atcttatact agaatataaa
     2881 gataagctaa agaagctgtt gggttcatac cccatttata aaggtatacc ccttttcttt
     2941 atgattaagc taataaaatt cctattttta attattataa tacttggaac tttaatctct
     3001 atctctgctt attcatgaat caatatctga attggtttag aaataaatct tttagctttt
     3061 attcctctta ttaactctga taattataaa cattcttctg aaacttcaat aaaatacttt
     3121 ttagttcaag tttcagcttc aatatttatt atatttgcta ttctttattc ttttttaaaa
     3181 tttaattcct tcgataaact aaatgaagta tcaaatttta tttttaattg cgcaatccta
     3241 ataaaaatag gagcagcccc tttccatata tggtatcctg aagtagtgcg tggtataaga
     3301 tgaataaatg ttatattaat attaacatga caaaaaattg cacctataat tttaattata
     3361 tacaatttta aaataaacac acttttctat ttaattattt tagtatctat aactgtaaga
     3421 ggggtgaagg cctgaaatca aactaggtta aaaaaaattt tagctttatc ttcaattaac
     3481 catatgggat gaatgataag aataatattt ttaaatcaat ctttatgaat tttatacttt
     3541 actgtttatt tatttattac tactaattta attttagtat taaataagta taagattaat
     3601 tcgacttatg aattatttaa tttaataaat ctaaataaaa caacaaaatt ttttttcttt
     3661 ttaaatttat tttcattagg gggaattccc ccctttctag gatttttccc taaatgaata
     3721 gtattgaaga ttttaataga aaatgattta tattttttag ctttcttaat aatcttccta
     3781 accttaatta gattatatgt ttacatgcga ataatttttc aacctataac ttttaagtcc
     3841 cccgaaaaaa aaaatacttt caaaaattca gattcttttt ttgtttatgt gataaatttc
     3901 attaatttag ccggattaat tatttttacg ctaattttta atctgtatta aggatttaag
     3961 ttaagaaaac tattaacctt caaagttaaa aatagaatta ttctaagcct taggatgtat
     4021 ccacctataa atttgcaatt tataatcata tttgaatata aggcttttga taaaggagaa
     4081 atctcataag taaatttaca atttaccgct tattatcagc cactttatcg aataaatgat
     4141 tattttcttc taatcataaa gatattggaa ctttatattt tttatttggt atatgggcag
     4201 gtataattgg tacatcatta agaattttaa ttcgactaga actaggaact actaatagat
     4261 taattggaaa tgatcaaatt tataatgtaa ttgtcacagc tcatgctttt attataattt
     4321 tctttatagt tataccaatc ataattggag gtttcgggaa ttgactagtt cctttaataa
     4381 ttggagctcc tgatatagct tttcctcgtt taaataatat aagattttga ttattacctc
     4441 ccgctttaac tttactcatt attagaagat tggttgaaat aggggcagga actggatgaa
     4501 ctgtttaccc accattatcc tctaatttag cccataatgg gccttcagta gatttagtaa
     4561 tttttagatt acacttagct ggaatttctt ctattttagg agctgtaaat tttatttcta
     4621 ctattataaa tatacgcccc tttggaataa atttagacaa aaccccttta tttgtatgat
     4681 cagtgttaat taccgctatt ttacttttat tatcattacc tgtacttgca ggagcaatta
     4741 caatattatt aacagatcga aatattaata cttctttttt tgatcctatg ggaggagggg
     4801 atcctattct ttaccaacat ctattttgat tttttggaca cccagaagtt tatattttaa
     4861 ttctcccagg atttggtata atttcacata ttattacaca agaaagaggt aaaaaaattg
     4921 catttggtgc cttaggaata atttatgcta tactagcaat tggcttatta ggattcgttg
     4981 tttgagccca ccatatattt actgtgggaa tagatgtaga tacacgagct tattttactt
     5041 cagccactat aattattgcc gtacctacag gaattaagat tttttcttga ttagctactt
     5101 tacatggaat tcaattcaat ttgactcctt cattactctg aactttagga ttcctttttc
     5161 tttttactat cggaggatta acaggagtaa ttttagctaa ctcatctata gatattattc
     5221 ttcatgatac ttattatgta gtagctcact ttcattatgt actttcaata ggggctgtat
     5281 ttgctattat agcagggttt attcattgat tccccttaat aactggattt aatataaaca
     5341 ataaaatatt aaaaattcaa ttttatataa tattcctagg agtaaactta actttttttc
     5401 ctcaacattt tttaggatta aatggtatac cacgtcgtta ttcagattac ccagatgctt
     5461 attatatatg aaataaaatt tcatctattg gttctatttt ttcctcagtt agagtaatat
     5521 tcatactaat tattatttga gaaagatttt attctatacg aataagaaag tttaatttta
     5581 atattccaac tttaattgaa tgattccaat taagtcctcc taacgaacat agatattcag
     5641 aaatccctat attagcaata aaattctaat atggcagaat agtgcattgg atttaaaccc
     5701 caattataaa gtttactttt tttagaaata gctacttgaa aatctagtct atttttagat
     5761 agttcatcat tcctactaga acaattaaga ttctttcatg atcacgcatt attaatttta
     5821 acaataatta cctgtactgt agcatatatt atactaagat tattatttaa taaatttaac
     5881 catcgatttt tattagaagg tcatactatt gaaactatct gaacaattct tccagctttt
     5941 actttaattt ttattgcctt accttctcta aaattaattt atctaatcga tgaaatccgt
     6001 aatcctttaa ttactttaaa aactattgga cnnnnnnnnn nnnnnnnnnn nnnnnnnnnn
     6061 nnnnnnnnnn nnnnnnnnnn nnnnnnnnnn nnnnnnnnnn nnnnnnnnnn nnnnnnnnnn
     6121 nnnnnnnnnn nnnnnnnnnn nnnnnnnnnn nnnnnnnnnn nnnnnnnnnn nnnnnnnnnn
     6181 nnnnnnnnnn nnnnnnnnnn nnnnnnnnnn nnnnnnnnnn nnnnnnnnnn nnnnnnnnnn
     6241 nnnnnnnnnn nnnnnnnnnn nnnnnnnnnn nnnnnnnnnn atcaatgata ctgaacctat
     6301 gagtattcag attttaaaaa cctagaattt gactcttata taattccttc tggagattta
     6361 aaccaattta attttcgatt attggaagtt gataatcgaa ctgttttacc atatctttct
     6421 catattcgac ttattacttc atcagccgat gtaattcatt cctgaactat tccttcttca
     6481 ggagtaaaaa ttgatgcatc acctggacga ttaaaccaaa ttagatttac tttaaatcgt
     6541 acaggaattt tttatgggca atgttctgag atttgtgggg caaatcatag attcatacct
     6601 atttctattg aaagaatttc ccctaaaaat tttatcaaat gaattgaaaa attttcatta
     6661 gatgactgaa agaaagtaat ggtctcttaa accaatttat agtaattagc gcctacttct
     6721 aatgaaaaat ttagttaaaa ttataacatt agtttgtcaa actaaaatta ttttaaaaaa
     6781 taatttttaa taccccaagc cataccaata aattgattaa ttctattttt tttattcact
     6841 ttaatcttta tattaattaa tataaaatta tattttaata ataaaataat tcctcaaata
     6901 aaattaatta aatttaaaaa atttaataat tgaaaatgat agctaatctt ttctcatcat
     6961 ttgatccttc ttcaaacttt aatattcctt ttaattgagt aagtacgata attagatttt
     7021 tttttattcc ttcattattc tgaataatac ctaatcgaat aaactttatt atccaaaaat
     7081 ccctgatatc tttacatata gaatttaaaa ttttaactaa aaaaaataat actttaatat
     7141 ttatttcttt attttttttt attttaatta ataactttat aggattattt ccatatattt
     7201 ttacaagatc tagtcactta atttttacgc taaccttcgc tctaccttta tgattaacat
     7261 ttataatcta cggttgatta aataacactt accatatatt tgctcattta atacctcaag
     7321 gtactcctcc gattttaata ccattcatag tatgtattga aacaattaga aatattattc
     7381 gtccaggaac cttagccatt cgtttatctg ctaatataat tgctggtcat cttttaataa
     7441 ctttattagg aaacacagga tctttagtga attttttaat ttttatagta atcacaattc
     7501 aatgtttact aattatttta gaatctgcag tagctataat tcaatcatat gtatttgcaa
     7561 ttctaagaac tctttattct agagaagttt aaaatgataa aaaatcaccc atttcactta
     7621 gtagattata gtccttgacc cattttagga gcttttagag ctataactac tataattgga
     7681 atcattaaat gatttaatta ttatgataca aatttatttt taattagaaa tattattcta
     7741 ttaataatta taattcaatg atgacgagat gtcattcgtg aaagaacatt tcaaggtaac
     7801 catacttaca tagtttctat aggattacga tgaggaataa ttttatttat tacttcagaa
     7861 gtattttttt ttattagatt tttttgaaga ttctatcata gtagattatc accatcaatt
     7921 gaaatcggaa taaactgacc tccaaaaggt attaattctt ttaatcctaa tgagattcca
     7981 ttattaaata ctttaattct tttaagttca ggattaagaa ttacttgaac tcatcataga
     8041 attatagaaa ataattttaa tcaagctatt caaagtttaa caattactat tatcttaggg
     8101 ttatatttta ctttactcca agctatcgaa tatatagaag cacctttttc tattgctgac
     8161 tctacttacg gtagaacatt ttttatatcc acaggattcc atggattaca cgtaataatc
     8221 ggaacaacat tcctatttat ctgtttaatt cgattatttt atggccattt tagaaataac
     8281 caccactttg gttttgaagc ggcagcttga tactgacact ttgtagatgt agtatgacta
     8341 ttcttatatc tttctattta ttgatgaggt agctatttat atagtataaa aattacaatt
     8401 gatttccaat caaaaaatct atttaatagt ataaataata ttaatattga caactttctt
     8461 ttttattatt tcaataattt taattgttat aatttttatt gcaactttaa ttaataaaaa
     8521 aacatttaaa gatcgggaaa aaaggtcacc ctttgaatgt gggtttgatc ccaaaaattc
     8581 agcccgactc cctttctcaa ttcacttctt tttaattgct ttaattttct taatttttga
     8641 tgtagaaatt acactaattt taccttttat ttattctata aaaatttcaa gaatcacaat
     8701 aatatctttt acaattactt tatttatttt tattcttttg attggtcttt atcatgaatg
     8761 aaatcaagga gccttaaact gaaatcttta ggataatagt taaattaaca tttaatttgc
     8821 atttaaaaaa tactgaaatt cagtttatct taaataagaa gcaataattg cgtttagttt
     8881 cgacctaaaa atttgatttt taatccttat ttaattgaaa ccaaaataga ggtaaatcac
     8941 tgttaatgat tttaatgagt ttactccaat taaagaaata tctttattta agcttctaac
     9001 ttaaaattta gcattatgtt aatatttcta tttatatagt ttatttaaaa cattatattt
     9061 tcattataaa aaaagatttt atcttataaa tactcaaaaa taaattattt ccttaatatc
     9121 ttcaatatca tgctctatat aagctatttg agtaaaaatt ataaagtact attaaaaata
     9181 ttcaacctac aaatataatc aaaaaaattt ttaaattatt tttaaataag tattgtatta
     9241 atacagaaga atttttaatt gaattatgta aaccctgact gcctaaaaac tctgatcaac
     9301 cttgatctat atatttataa ttcaaaaatc ctatcttaat aaaaatataa tttaatccat
     9361 aagtagagat aaatgacaaa tttcataaag aagaaaaaaa agttaaaaat ttcattttat
     9421 taatcataat taatctataa gttaaattta atttagaaat ttctgttcca atataaatcc
     9481 ctaaaataac cattaataaa gtaaatattt ttataaacaa aggtaaaata actaaataag
     9541 gattatcaaa tataattcat attaaccttc ttccagaaaa taaaactacc agaaacatga
     9601 aacctattct ataaattatt ctattttcaa tctcgttaat tctatttaat ctaaaaaaat
     9661 gaattgttga atatattaaa taatataata aacgaattct ataagaaact gttattccta
     9721 atgaaataaa tattactata taaataaata tattcaaatt tatcatagaa taaaattcca
     9781 taattaaatc ctttgaataa aaccctgaaa aatatggcaa accgcataaa gctaaatttc
     9841 taatattaaa ataaactaca gttaaaggag atttaaaaat taaacttccc atataacgaa
     9901 tatcttgaca atttagtatt atatgaataa aattcccagc acatataaat aataaagctt
     9961 taaataaagc atgaattaat aaatgaaaaa aagctaattt cattctccct aaccttaaaa
    10021 tagttactat caaccctaat tgactaaggg ttgacaaagc aataattttc tttaaatcat
    10081 actcaaaatt agcacctaat ccagatataa atattgttat taaaccaata aataaaagaa
    10141 aataattata atttataatt aaaaaatgaa atcgtattaa taaatatacc cccgctgtta
    10201 ctaacgttga agagtgaact aaagcagaaa ccggagtagg agcagctatc gcagcaggaa
    10261 gtcaagctga aaatgggatt tgagctcttt tagttattga agcaataata attaaagccc
    10321 caattaattt tatatctaaa tctaaataat aatattctaa atataaagta aaatttcatc
    10381 tcccaaaatt taatattcaa gcaatagata tcaataatat tacatcccca attcgattag
    10441 ataaagcagt taatatccca gccgaataag atttaacatt ttgataataa attactaaac
    10501 aataagaaac taaccctaaa ccgtctcatc ctaataaaat agataataaa ttaggactta
    10561 aaattataaa tattatagaa aaaacaaata ttacaactaa ataaataaat cgattaataa
    10621 atttatcccc ctccatataa gattttctaa aataaattac tatagaagaa ataaaaaaaa
    10681 caaaagatat aaataaagtt gatattcaat caattaaaat taatatttct aaataagaag
    10741 aatttaaatt ataaaatgaa tattcaataa aatataattt ttctataaat attaaattta
    10801 tactagtaac aaaaaataag ataaataaaa taaacattaa aaaagaaaaa attaaacaaa
    10861 tagatattat ttaaaatttt atcaatatct ttgattccac aaatcaatat tttaaattaa
    10921 actatttaaa taaattataa aataatctct ttttaataaa atcaaattta aaggaaccca
    10981 atgtattata attaataata attctcgatt agtaattatt ttaaaaataa aagaacctct
    11041 aaaataattt ccatgttgac tataggagta taaatataaa caatataccg ctctaaaaaa
    11101 agagattatt attagtaaat acatacaaat ataagaataa ttaattattc tattaattaa
    11161 tattacttct ctcaacaaat ttaaagaagg gggagctgct atattagaaa ttactaataa
    11221 aaatcaccat aaagaaagaa acggaattaa attcaataat cctttattaa taaaaattct
    11281 acgactaaaa aatcgttcat aattaatatt tactaaaaca aacaaaccag aggaacataa
    11341 tccatgtgct aatattatta ttaatgaacc tgtcattcct cataaattca aagttaacat
    11401 acctcttaat aataatctta tatgaactac ggaagagtaa gcaattaaag attttaaatc
    11461 tctttgacgt aaacaaatta gagatactaa aattccacca attaaagata aattaattaa
    11521 aaataaatta atttttatac ctaatattaa aaacaattgt aaaaaccgaa ctaacccgta
    11581 tcttcctaat tttaatatta ctcctgctaa aattattgaa cctgcaactg acgcttctac
    11641 atgagcctta ggtaatcata aatgaaacat aaacattggt aatttaacta aaaatactat
    11701 taatattata aaatatatta ataaatttga taaatctata gtcataaaat ttatatccaa
    11761 acaatgaaat ttaaaataat aattaaaaat aaataatatt ataggtaaag aagctatgat
    11821 tgtataaaaa aatatataca tacctgcttg aatacgttca ggttgatatc ctcatcctat
    11881 aattaaaatt aaaataggaa tcaaactaga ttcaaaaaat aaataaaaaa taaatatatt
    11941 catagaaaaa aaagtaataa ataaaaaaat tattaataat agtaatatta aaataaataa
    12001 ttctgaataa tcatttattt taaataattt ctctctagct ataaatatta aaaataaaat
    12061 tcaaaatctc aataaaacta aaaaataagc caaaaaatca taacccataa aataattaat
    12121 atagctataa ttaataaaag gaatttttaa taaaaaataa aatcttatta aaacaaaata
    12181 atttttaatt aaccaaaatt tattcaaaaa acataaaggt attataaaca atataaaaaa
    12241 taatattatc ataataaatt taatgaacta aaataatcat ttccataaca tcgaattata
    12301 gaaactatta aagccaatcc tatacctctt tcgcaaactc ttatagttaa aaaaattaaa
    12361 gtaaagtaaa attcaaaatt tatatttaaa aaaaatataa atataattat aaataacact
    12421 aaaattacaa gttctattct taatagtata gttaataaat gcttacgatt taaagcaaat
    12481 cttaatattc tagttataaa tatatataaa taagtaatta tcatatttta ataatttaaa
    12541 aaaaatactg gtcttgtaaa ccagaaataa gattattctt ttaaaatatc agaggaaacc
    12601 taatatcttt aatctccaaa attaatattt taattaaact accctctgaa atatattttc
    12661 taatcttaac ttcgactcta atattattca ttaaacaccc cctatcttta gggtttaata
    12721 ttttaattca tacaattata acttcaattt taataggaat atttagaaca aacttctgat
    12781 tttcttatat tttaatacta attataattg ggggattact agtacttttt atttatataa
    12841 ctagaatcgc ttccaatgaa aaatttaaat ttaattataa actattaatt attataacta
    12901 taatttttat ttttatcatt atatatcttt tattttttaa taaattctta ttaaatataa
    12961 atttatctaa tgaattagtt aatatagata attttaattt aaatttaaat aaatttatta
    13021 cttttcctaa ttctaatata tttattatta tcatattata tttattaatt tcaataattg
    13081 ctattgtaaa aattactaaa actaactttg gtcctttacg acaattaaaa tatgaaaaca
    13141 tctttacgca aaagaaactc cttactaaaa attataaata attcactaat cgacttacct
    13201 tctccttcta atatttcata tttatgaaat tttggctctc tgttaggatt atgcttaata
    13261 atacaaatta tcacaggatt atttttaacc atacactact gtcctaatat tgaaattgcc
    13321 ttcaatagag tatcccatat ttgccgagat gttaattatg gatgattaat tcgaacatta
    13381 catgcaaatg gggcatcctt cttttttatt tgcctttata ttcatattgg acgaggaata
    13441 tactacggat cttataatct tattaatact tgaataactg gaactactat tctattttta
    13501 actatagcta cagcttttct aggttatgtc cttccctgag gtcaaatatc cttttgaggg
    13561 gctacagtaa ttacaaatct agtatcagcc attccgtatc ttggaaattc tattgtaatt
    13621 tggttatgag ggggatttgc cgttgataat gcaactttaa cacgattcta ttcactacat
    13681 tttattatac cttttattat ttctgctttt gtaataatcc atcttttatt cttgcataat
    13741 accggatcaa gaaatccttt aggaacaaat tctaatttag ataaaatttc atttcaccca
    13801 tattttactt ttaaagattt atttggattc atagcaataa tttttatcat aattaatatt
    13861 gtcattctaa atccttacat attaagagat ccggacaatt ttattcctgc aaatccttta
    13921 tctacacctg tccatattca acctgaatga tatttcttat ttgcatatgc aattttacgt
    13981 tctattccta ataaattagg aggagtaatc gctttagtta tatctattgc tattctctat
    14041 atcatacctt ttattaataa aaaaataatc aaaaataata gattctacat aattaataaa
    14101 ttaatatttt gaatttttat tactatcttt attattttaa cttgaattgg agctaaacca
    14161 gtcgaagatc cttttatttt aacaggccaa atttttacaa ttttatattt ttcatatttt
    14221 atactaaact cgtatatata tataatttga gattatattt tatatagata actaatgagc
    14281 ttgtaaaaaa gcatatattt tgaaaatata agaaagaata aaattctatt agtttatact
    14341 aaaaataatt aactaaatca atttgataaa aataaataat cttaaagata aattaaataa
    14401 aaaaaaattt aaagctacag gtaaaaatac ctttcaagat aaatatatta atttatcata
    14461 acgataacga ggtaaagtcc cacgaattca aatccaaata aaagataaaa ttgttaactt
    14521 aataaaaaaa aatcaagata aaaaatcacc tcctaaaaaa attaaaactc taattattct
    14581 cataaataaa atatttgaat actcagctat aaaaataaaa gcaaaattta ctcctctata
    14641 ttcaatatta aatcctgata ctaattctga ttcaccctca gcaaaatcaa aaggagttcg
    14701 attagtttct gctaatcttg aaattaatca tatcaaactc ataggaatat tcaaaaaaaa
    14761 taatcaaata aatttttgaa actctataaa tctatataaa tttaaagaaa aaattaacac
    14821 taaaaaagat aataaaatca aaaatattct aacttcataa gaaatagttt gagctactgc
    14881 tcgtaatctt cctaataatg aataattaga attagaagat caacctgata atataattgt
    14941 atataccctt aatcttgaaa ttctaaaaaa aaataataca gaaaaattaa atttgtataa
    15001 ataacaataa aaaggtatac tcattcacaa taataatgat aaaagtaaat ttaaaatagg
    15061 tgacaaaaaa aaaattaaaa aatttgccat ataaggaaaa acttgttcct tactaaataa
    15121 cttaatagca tctctaaaag gttgtaaaat tcccatataa ccaactttat taggcccctt
    15181 acgaatttga atataaccta aaacttttcg ttctaacaaa gtcaaaaatg ctactctcac
    15241 taaaattata attgttaaaa taagtataac tattaatatt aaaataaaat ctattattat
    15301 ttgtataaat atacattata agattctaaa tctaacgcac tattctgcca aaataatatt
    15361 gttattcaaa atataaattt ttaattataa atttggtcct ttcgtactaa aatttattaa
    15421 ctatataaag atagaaacca acctggctta caccggttta aactcagatc atgtaaagtt
    15481 ttaatggtcg aacagaccaa atttttaagc ttctacacct aaaattaact ttaatccaac
    15541 atcgaggtcg caatctcttt tttcgatagg aactctaaaa aaaaataacg ctgttatccc
    15601 taaggtaatt tattctttta atcattttta tggatcaatt attcataaat atatgtataa
    15661 atataaaaaa agtttattta atttttcagt caccccaacc aaattttatt aaaaattaaa
    15721 atttttaaat tctaaaaatt taaaaaatta ataaaataaa actctatagg gtcttctcgt
    15781 ctaataaaaa aatttaagct ttttaactta aaaataaagt tttcaaaaat ttaaatatag
    15841 aaagttattt tctcatcaaa ccattcatac aagctttcaa ttaaaaaact aatgattatg
    15901 ctacctttgc acagtcaaaa tactgcggcc ctttaatact tcagtgggca ggccctactt
    15961 taaattattt tcaaaaagag atgtttttaa taaacaggtg aaaaatacat ttgccgaatt
    16021 actttattta acctttcttt ttatataaat atatttataa atawttataa ataattatat
    16081 attctaatac taattttatc attattacaa aaatttttat attaaatttt ttattttaat
    16141 aaaaaagtta aattaaataa aaatattatt ttattaataa taaattttaa tatattttta
    16201 ttaatagaaa ttattaatcc tataaattat aaaattttat ttaaattata acaatataaa
    16261 ttaaagctta tcccctaatt tatttcaagc taaattaaaa aaatttttaa ataaaaattt
    16321 taaatttaac taaaaaattt aatttttttc ttaaaaaact agatatattt aaaaacgaat
    16381 aacgtttcat tactaaatta atattttaaa tatttatgac acaataaaat ttataataat
    16441 ttagctcttt taaattcgag aataataaaa acttattaat tatttaataa accctgatgc
    16501 acaaggtaca aaagaattct tctttttaaa atttaatcaa tttccttttc agtactaata
    16561 atctataata aatataaatt tttcctaaaa taataaaatt tttaatattt taattaattt
    16621 aattaaattt ttatataaaa ataatttttt aaatttcaat ttaaattttt aaattatctt
    16681 tttaatgtaa ataaaatgct tattcaagct ctaaattgat cattctagaa ccactttcca
    16741 gtaaatctac tatgttacga cttattccat attaagtgaa agcgacgggc aatatgtaca
    16801 tattttagtg cttaatcatt aaaaaaaagt ttttctaatt actttcaaat ccaatttcat
    16861 tttaattttc aattaaaaat ccataaatat aatttattgt aacccatttc ttctttaata
    16921 ttaacttcac cttgatctga tttattttct attaaaaatt ataaatattt aattctttaa
    16981 aaatatttaa aaacgacgat ataaaaattt ctaattaaag ttaattcaat cgtggattat
    17041 caatcacaga acaggttcct ctgaaaagtt taaaataccg ccaaattatt tagctttaaa
    17101 gaacttaact attaatcact tagtttttta tttttacatt taaaataata gggtatctaa
    17161 tcctagttta aataaaaatt tcttaacttc ataaaattta attaaaaata attttaaatt
    17221 aaaatttcac cttaaaattt aatttttttt ttaataatta ttctaataat taaaactaat
    17281 aaatatatat tatatatttt gtataaccgc tgctgctggc acaaaatttg catatattaa
    17341 attattttac taattctaaa attctttaat aattaatact atatactact aaaattaaat
    17401 ttaaaccaaa attcatataa attataaata tatatacata ttcaatacca taattaagta
    17461 tttatcataa tatccctaaa ataagacatt attttataaa atacttttat tggataatta
    17521 ctcagtatta ttttttttca attatctaga aatttcactt gataaatata gaaaaaaatt
    17581 gaaaaatttt cttaaatttt aacaaaaaat gcttatcttt ataactatgt taattaaaaa
    17641 aagtagctag ctcacatcaa atttgtaaaa tacaaatttc aaacaaatta atttttcata
    17701 ccctacaata aaaaattaac tacataaaaa caagtaacac cctaattttt ttgaaatttc
    17761 aaataaagag aaaatagcca tgaaaaatta taaataattt ttaaataaaa aaccctaaca
    17821 aattttttct catttttata caaatgaaaa cccctaacaa aaaaattttt tttttccaaa
    17881 aattttgaaa aattcgctaa attttacgaa atttttgaaa attttttgaa aaattgaaga
    17941 tccctaccta ataaaaaacc ctaacaaatt ttttcaattt tcaaaaattt caaaaaaatc
    18001 gaaaaatttg caaaaaaatg cgtctaaaat cacaaaaatt gcaaaaattt cgaaaaattt
    18061 gaaattttta aaattttgat tttttctcaa gtgaaaaccc ctaacaaaat ttttcaatct
    18121 ttaaatttaa gtgaaaacat aaaataactt aaccatcaag tgaaaacccc taacaatttt
    18181 tttttaaaaa ttttcaattt ttttttccca aattgcgtat atttaatgtt tccaaaaaat
    18241 gtacagacaa tttattttta taatttaatt tttttttttt aacaaaattt taaatttcat
    18301 gaaataaaga aaatatttac attagaaata atgttataat tttaactaaa aatcataaaa
    18361 tttaaaattc aataattttt aacctataag aaatttaaac aatactaata aagtaaattt
    18421 tttttttttt tcgtttaatt tcaatttatt aataaaaatt tacatttata ctaatccatt
    18481 atttttatat ttaaataact atattatata tatattaata tttaattttt atataaataa
    18541 gaatacaatt tattactatt taattaatat ttaaagaatt ttacaattta tatacatata
    18601 ctagattata ttaatatata aattatttat atatatataa attctataaa tactcccatc
    18661 atttatatat ctataacgtt ttatatttta tatctatttc tttttccctt aagtaacgga
    18721 cttattcatt agaaaatcat atactatatt gttcgttaat tattaataaa tgattagttt
    18781 aactattgac ttaaatgtag cagctagaat ccttataatg taattatacg acgaaagata
    18841 tatttcgctt ttcttgatag atatacgtat atatatatat aaatgcttct atgatatata
    18901 taataatata gatatatatc cagttaattt ttaataaaaa aacccccccc cttttcagat
    18961 cctgtgtttc ctaacctcct ttttcattgg gctttctcgt tgacatcacg atttaatcac
    19021 ctcgaaattt ggaatttttt atacaaaaaa aaaaattttt tcaaaaataa ataaaaaagc
    19081 ctaacaaaaa aaaatgaaaa attttgctca cttgataaaa aacgtacaat gtctatatca
    19141 gcattgtaca catataataa aaataaattt aagtgaaaaa t
//
