# Supplementary material for: Comparative and phylogenomic analyses of mitochondrial genomes in Coccinellidae (Coleoptera: Coccinelloidea)
Source: PeerJ. 2021 Dec 9;9:e12169. doi: 10.7717/peerj.12169 (PMC8667754; doi:10.7717/peerj.12169)
Supplement: Supplemental Information 19 [file peerj-09-12169-s019.zip › Harmonia_eucharis.gb]

LOCUS       Harmonia_eucharis      17441 bp    DNA     circular     07-SEP-2020
DEFINITION  Harmonia eucharis mitochondrion, complete genome.
ACCESSION
VERSION
KEYWORDS    .
SOURCE      Harmonia eucharis (mitochondrion)
  ORGANISM  Harmonia eucharis
            Eukaryota; Opisthokonta; Metazoa; Eumetazoa; Bilateria;
            Protostomia; Ecdysozoa; Panarthropoda; Arthropoda; Mandibulata;
            Pancrustacea; Hexapoda; Insecta; Dicondylia; Pterygota; Neoptera;
            Holometabola; Coleoptera; Polyphaga; Cucujiformia; Cucujoidea;
            Coccinellidae; Coccinellinae; Coccinellini; Harmonia.
REFERENCE   1  (bases 1 to 17441)
  AUTHORS   Li,X.
  TITLE     Family-Level Sampling of Mitochondrial Genomes (Coleoptera,
            Coccinellidae) and Phylogenetics
  JOURNAL   Unpublished
REFERENCE   2  (bases 1 to 17441)
  AUTHORS   Li,X.
  TITLE     Direct Submission
  JOURNAL   Submitted (07-SEP-2020) College of Plant Protection, Henan
            Agricultural University, Wenhua road, Zhengzhou 450002, China
COMMENT     Bankit Comment: ALT EMAIL:15538316229@163.com.
            Bankit Comment: Submission Title:None.
FEATURES             Location/Qualifiers
     source          1..17441
                     /organism="Harmonia eucharis"
                     /mol_type="genomic DNA"
     gene            1..64
                     /gene="trnI(gat)"
     tRNA            1..64
                     /gene="trnI(gat)"
                     /product="tRNA-Ile"
     gene            complement(1095..1163)
                     /gene="trnQ(ttg)"
     tRNA            complement(1095..1163)
                     /gene="trnQ(ttg)"
                     /product="tRNA-Gln"
     gene            1161..1228
                     /gene="trnM(cat)"
     tRNA            1161..1228
                     /gene="trnM(cat)"
                     /product="tRNA-Met"
     gene            1229..2233
                     /gene="nad2"
     CDS             1229..2233
                     /gene="nad2"
                     /codon_start=1
                     /transl_table=5
                     /product="NADH dehydrogenase subunit 2"
                     /translation="MKIMKLMFILFMMMGTLISISAYSWMNIWIGLELNLLAFIPIMN
                     FDNFKHSSEASLKYFLVQVSASTFVLFSFLNSFIINNSVEQLEPMSLMLFNSAILMKM
                     GAAPFHFWYPEVLEGLSWANALILLTWQKIAPMILIMYNFKLNLFFIFIILLCMILGS
                     IKIWNQNSLKKILALSSINHMGWMLSMMMLNQSLWYTYFLIYTLISMNLILIFNKYKI
                     YNIKELMNVMNYNKLIKFFFFLNFFSLGGIPPFLGFFPKWLILKTLIENNLYILPFMM
                     IFITLICLYIYMRLMLQSLMMKLNENKKFTHMNLFYTNFLNWLNIYGLIIFTLTFNIY
                     "
     gene            2232..2294
                     /gene="trnW(tca)"
     tRNA            2232..2294
                     /gene="trnW(tca)"
                     /product="tRNA-Trp"
     gene            complement(2287..2348)
                     /gene="trnC(gca)"
     tRNA            complement(2287..2348)
                     /gene="trnC(gca)"
                     /product="tRNA-Cys"
     gene            complement(2349..2412)
                     /gene="trnY(gta)"
     tRNA            complement(2349..2412)
                     /gene="trnY(gta)"
                     /product="tRNA-Tyr"
     gene            2411..3952
                     /gene="cox1"
     CDS             2411..3952
                     /gene="cox1"
                     /codon_start=1
                     /transl_table=5
                     /product="cytochrome c oxidase subunit 1"
                     /translation="-
                     NKWLFSTNHKDIGTLYFLFGMWAGMVGTSLSVLIRLELGTSGSLIGNDQIYNMIVTAH
                     AFIMIFFMVMPIMIGGFGNWLVPLMIGAPDMAFPRLNNMSFWLLPPALTLLIMSTIVE
                     MGAGTGWTVYPPLSSNLTHNGPSVDLVIFSLHLAGISSILGAVNFISTIMNMRPFGMM
                     LDKTPLFVWSVLITAILLLLSLPVLAGAITMLLTDRNLNSSFFDPTGGGDPILYQHLF
                     WFFGHPEVYILILPGFGLISHIITQESGKKIAFGSLGMIYAMLAIGLLGFVVWAHHMF
                     TVGMDVDTRAYFTSATMIIAVPTGIKIFSWLATLHGMQFYYSPSILWTLGFLFLFTIG
                     GLTGVILANSSMDIILHDTYYVVAHFHYVLSMGAVFAIMAGFVHWFPLITGFNLNNKF
                     LQIQFIFMFLGVNLTFFPQHFLGLSGMPRRYSDYPDAYYKWNKISSIGSMMSTFSMIF
                     MILIIWESFYSMRLSKFNANVPSLIEWLQLSPPNEHSYSEVPILSQKF"
     gene            3948..4012
                     /gene="trnL2(taa)"
     tRNA            3948..4012
                     /gene="trnL2(taa)"
                     /product="tRNA-Leu"
                     /note="tRNA-LEU2"
     gene            4013..4699
                     /gene="cox2"
     CDS             4013..4699
                     /gene="cox2"
                     /note="TAA stop codon is completed by the addition of 3' A
                     residues to the mRNA"
                     /codon_start=1
                     /transl_table=5
                     /product="cytochrome c oxidase subunit 2"
                     /translation="MATWKSYMFMDGASYLLEQLSFFHDHALLILMMITCIVTYTMSS
                     LTLNKYNHRFMLEGHNIETIWTILPALTLIFIALPSLKLIYLIDEIRNPLVTIKTIGH
                     QWYWTYEYSDFKNLEFDSYMDNNPKAFSFRLLEVDNRTILPYLSHIRVLTSSSDVIHS
                     WTIPSTGVKVDASPGRLNQISFNLNRTGIFYGQCSEICGANHSFMPISIESISPTSFI
                     KWVEQFSLDDW"
     gene            4686..4756
                     /gene="trnK(ctt)"
     tRNA            4686..4756
                     /gene="trnK(ctt)"
                     /product="tRNA-Lys"
     gene            4756..4818
                     /gene="trnD(gtc)"
     tRNA            4756..4818
                     /gene="trnD(gtc)"
                     /product="tRNA-Asp"
     gene            4819..4971
                     /gene="atp8_0"
     CDS             4819..4971
                     /gene="atp8_0"
                     /codon_start=1
                     /transl_table=5
                     /product="ATP synthase F0 subunit 8"
                     /translation="MPQTMPMNWLSLYILITILFMILTIKMFYSYKMKPVKCTKNKIK
                     SMTWKW"
     gene            5032..5172
                     /gene="atp8_1"
     CDS             5032..5172
                     /gene="atp8_1"
                     /codon_start=1
                     /transl_table=5
                     /product="ATP synthase F0 subunit 8"
                     /translation="MPMNWLSLYILITILFMILTIKMFYSYKMKPVKCTKNKIKSMTW
                     KW"
     gene            5166..5823
                     /gene="atp6"
     CDS             5166..5823
                     /gene="atp6"
                     /note="TAA stop codon is completed by the addition of 3' A
                     residues to the mRNA"
                     /codon_start=1
                     /transl_table=5
                     /product="ATP synthase F0 subunit 6"
                     /translation="MMTNLFSTFDPSTSFIVPLNWMSMMISFLFLPSMYWMTPNRFNL
                     MITHILLSLHKEFKIITKKNNTLMFIVLFYFIMINNVMGLFPYIFTASSHMIFTLSLA
                     LPLWLSFMLNSWICHTYHSFAHLMPQGTPTVLMPFMVCIETISNIIRPGTLAIRLSAN
                     MIAGHLLLTLLGNTGPMVNYMIIIVMMIQFMLILLESAVALIQSYVFSILSTLYSSEI
                     N"
     gene            5824..6654
                     /gene="cox3"
     CDS             5824..6654
                     /gene="cox3"
                     /codon_start=1
                     /transl_table=5
                     /product="cytochrome c oxidase subunit 3"
                     /translation="MTKNHPFHLVDYSPWPILGAMGAMTAMMGIIKWFHLFNMNLFIL
                     SNIILMLIMMQWWRDVIRESTLQGHHTFLVSLGLRWGMILFITSEVFFFISFFWSFYH
                     MSLSPSIELGMIWPPKGINPFNPNEIPLLNTIILLSSGLSVTWAHHSLMENNFNQTFQ
                     SLIITILLGGYFSMLQGIEYMEAPFSMADSVYGSTFFMATGFHGLHVIIGSTFLIVCL
                     IRLNLNHFSNNHHFGFEAAAWYWHFVDVVWLFLYLSIYWWGGYLYSMKITFDFQSKNL
                     "
     gene            6605..6666
                     /gene="trnG(tcc)"
     tRNA            6605..6666
                     /gene="trnG(tcc)"
                     /product="tRNA-Gly"
     D-loop          6673..6723
                     /note="control region"
     gene            6676..7020
                     /gene="nad3"
     CDS             6676..7020
                     /gene="nad3"
                     /codon_start=1
                     /transl_table=5
                     /product="NADH dehydrogenase subunit 3"
                     /translation="MMYLIMIISFIMIMLMTIANFITLKTFKDREKSSPFECGFDPKN
                     SARLPFSIHFFLIALIFLIFDVEITLIIPFIYSMKSSNITILALMFILFITILIIGLY
                     HEWNQGALNWSF"
     gene            7019..7080
                     /gene="trnA(tgc)"
     tRNA            7019..7080
                     /gene="trnA(tgc)"
                     /product="tRNA-Ala"
     gene            7080..7142
                     /gene="trnR(tcg)"
     tRNA            7080..7142
                     /gene="trnR(tcg)"
                     /product="tRNA-Arg"
     gene            7140..7204
                     /gene="trnN(gtt)"
     tRNA            7140..7204
                     /gene="trnN(gtt)"
                     /product="tRNA-Asn"
     gene            7205..7260
                     /gene="trnS1(tct)"
     tRNA            7205..7260
                     /gene="trnS1(tct)"
                     /product="tRNA-Ser"
                     /note="tRNA-SER1"
     gene            7261..7323
                     /gene="trnE(ttc)"
     tRNA            7261..7323
                     /gene="trnE(ttc)"
                     /product="tRNA-Glu"
     gene            complement(7325..9040)
                     /gene="nad5"
     CDS             complement(7325..9040)
                     /gene="nad5"
                     /codon_start=1
                     /transl_table=5
                     /product="NADH dehydrogenase subunit 5"
                     /translation="MSVFLLSSGKIYFIEFNIFNLNSLEIEMLILIDWMSSLFVSFVL
                     LISTMVVFYSKSYMAKDLTISRFVMLVFMFVFSMMLMILSPNLISILLGWDGLGLVSY
                     CLVVYYQNVKSYSAGMLTALSNRVGDAMLMIAIAWMMNFGSWNFTLYLDYFLNDKSMM
                     VIGLLVMVASLTKSAQIPFSAWLPAAMAAPTPVSALVHSSTLVTAGVYLLIRFHLLLE
                     NYNFVLLFIGLMTMLISGLAANFEYDLKKIIALSTLSQLGLMMTILSLGLYELAFFHL
                     LIHALFKALLFMCAGNFIHLMGDCQDIRFMGSLAYKTPMTVAYFNISNLSLCGIPFFS
                     GFYSKDLIMEIYSMNMLNMVIYVVMLVSLTLTVSYSVRLVNYLMFSDYHGFSFNSTKE
                     LSDEMVYSMGLMFVVVLFSGSVLMWMMFKDVSLVVLPFYMKILILVMVLVGVIMGLEI
                     SLLKLNYNAIFYELMKILIFLIFMWNLPYISTLGMNYFFINLGMLNSKYLDQGWSEYL
                     GGRGLFKFLKRFSVMFQYIFKNSLKIYLLMFMIWFITIFFWFFCLNSLMERNIEDIEV
                     NLKIF"
     D-loop          9039..9064
                     /note="control region"
     gene            complement(9101..9163)
                     /gene="trnH(gtg)"
     tRNA            complement(9101..9163)
                     /gene="trnH(gtg)"
                     /product="tRNA-His"
     gene            complement(9147..10484)
                     /gene="nad4"
     CDS             complement(9147..10484)
                     /gene="nad4"
                     /note="TAA stop codon is completed by the addition of 3' A
                     residues to the mRNA"
                     /codon_start=1
                     /transl_table=5
                     /product="NADH dehydrogenase subunit 4"
                     /translation="MVIMLMLLFLIPLSFLNKFWLIKNYLIFISMYFLFKISYVYFSS
                     INFFMGFDFLSYFLVLLSFWITFLMFMASEKVFNLNDYSELFSLLLLLLLLFLVLTFS
                     SMNMFMFYLFFEASLVPILILILGWGYQPERIQAGVYMFFYTIMASLPMIMFIFFYYS
                     SFKSLDLTFININLSSLIIYFMMMMVFLVKMPMFLFHLWLPKAHVEASVAGSMMLAGV
                     MLKLGSYGLVRFLVMFIYLGVKLNFILINLSLMGGIVVSMTCLRQSDMKSLIAYSSVV
                     HMGLLLSGLLTLNLWGISGSLMMMLAHGCCSSGLFVLVNMNYERIKSRSIYINKGLIN
                     ILPFMSLWWFLLVICNMAAPPSLNLLSEILLINSLISYSYVCMFMLMVITFLSAAYCL
                     YLYSYSQHGQFYSSLFFFEMVTYRELILIFMHWLPLNLILLKSDLFIIYLDSLW"
     gene            complement(10478..10756)
                     /gene="nad4l"
     CDS             complement(10478..10756)
                     /gene="nad4l"
                     /codon_start=1
                     /transl_table=5
                     /product="NADH dehydrogenase subunit 4L"
                     /translation="MEKIFMVMFIFSVLNFLVNRKHLLMTLLSLELMILVLFLIMYIY
                     FIYYNYEYYFVLIFLTMSVCESVMGLSLLVSMIRSFGNDYFNSLNILW"
     gene            10757..10821
                     /gene="trnT(tgt)"
     tRNA            10757..10821
                     /gene="trnT(tgt)"
                     /product="tRNA-Thr"
     gene            complement(10822..10882)
                     /gene="trnP(tgg)"
     tRNA            complement(10822..10882)
                     /gene="trnP(tgg)"
                     /product="tRNA-Pro"
     gene            10897..11397
                     /gene="nad6"
     CDS             10897..11397
                     /gene="nad6"
                     /codon_start=1
                     /transl_table=5
                     /product="NADH dehydrogenase subunit 6"
                     /translation="MLTTMMAMFLTHPLSLGLLILIHTIITCTVMGWMSPNYWFSYIL
                     MLIMIGGLLILFIYMTSTAANEKFKFNKYISLTMILYMILILIIFTNMNLNKMSQNFN
                     NEMLEKMTLTMNFSLNLNKFLNYPNSNMFMILIFYLLVTMIAIVKITKVKFGPLRQFK
                     YENTST"
     gene            11378..12517
                     /gene="cob"
     CDS             11378..12517
                     /gene="cob"
                     /codon_start=1
                     /transl_table=5
                     /product="cytochrome b"
                     /translation="MKMPLRKSNSLISIINNSLIDLPTPSNISYLWNFGSLLGLCLMI
                     QIITGLFLSMHYCANIEMAFNSVVHICRDVNMGWLMRTIHANGASFFFVCLYMHIGRG
                     IYFSSYKLTNTWMTGSTILFLSMATAFLGYVLPWGQMSFWGATVITNLVSAIPYLGNS
                     IVIWLWGGFAVDNATLSRFYSFHFILPFIISAFIMIHLLFLHNKGSSNPLGSNSNLDK
                     MSFHPYFSLKDMLGFLILILLLMNIIILYPYMLSDPDNFIPANPLSTPPHIQPEWYFL
                     FAYAILRSIPNKLGGVIALVMSIAILYFMPFINNKMMKSNTFYFLNKIMFWTFIVTVL
                     ILTWIGAKPVETPFILTGQIFTSIYFMYFMLNSLFYTIWDKWMFD"
     gene            12516..12580
                     /gene="trnS2(tga)"
     tRNA            12516..12580
                     /gene="trnS2(tga)"
                     /product="tRNA-Ser"
                     /note="tRNA-SER2"
     D-loop          12560..12646
                     /note="control region"
     gene            complement(12598..13533)
                     /gene="nad1"
     CDS             complement(12598..13533)
                     /gene="nad1"
                     /codon_start=1
                     /transl_table=5
                     /product="NADH dehydrogenase subunit 1"
                     /translation="MVTILMVFILKILCVLVSVAFLTLLERKLLGYIQIRKGPNKVGF
                     FGILQPFSDAIKLFSKEMIFPFMSNILIFIMSPMFNLMLALLLWVSMPFYCYMFKFNF
                     SVLYFFVISSFSVYSIMMSGWSSNSVYSLLGSLRSVAQVISYEVSMFLILMSFLVLVM
                     SLNLMDFMFYQKNVWFIMFNFPLSMMWFISSLAETNRTPFDFAEGESELVSGFNVEYS
                     SFGFAFIFMAEYSNIIFMSMLSSLIFMGGDLYSFLFFLKLLFFSFSWIWVRGTLPRYR
                     YDKLMYLSWKVFLPVSLNMLLLNYSFSLFLMVLII"
     gene            complement(13540..13601)
                     /gene="trnL1(tag)"
     tRNA            complement(13540..13601)
                     /gene="trnL1(tag)"
                     /product="tRNA-Leu"
                     /note="tRNA-LEU1"
     rRNA            complement(13579..14778)
                     /product="l-rRNA"
     gene            complement(14796..14858)
                     /gene="trnV(tac)"
     tRNA            complement(14796..14858)
                     /gene="trnV(tac)"
                     /product="tRNA-Val"
     rRNA            complement(14858..15619)
                     /product="s-rRNA"
     D-loop          15620..17441
                     /note="control region"
BASE COUNT     6959 a   2549 c   1633 g   6292 t      8 others
ORIGIN
        1 atcagggcgc ctgaagaaag gatcattttg atgagatgaa acatgtgcaa ccccacccct
       61 ggtccgaggc caaaattttt tgaaaaatca ccaaaatttg cgaaatttgc aaaaatttga
      121 caaaatttga taaatcggaa aattttaaag agaaaaattt aaaattcaat gaaatttgcc
      181 ttcaacgtaa atttaggtaa agttcgtctt ttacttagaa aaattccatt gaccctaaaa
      241 ataaatccat tgtcttaaaa aagttatttt gattaaaaat tatctaattt tagagaaaaa
      301 acctatgaca gtaaaattcc cattcttaaa tctctgtgat tttgaagtta aaccttccta
      361 ttttaacatg cataagttaa attcctattg attcccccca tcaatagaat ctaatgcaat
      421 ttaaaatgtt agaaaatttc aatttccgaa gagatgaaac ttggatattt acctaggttt
      481 cagattcaac cacttaaaag cctgcaaata caaaatctcc gttaaataga taagcctgag
      541 aaatagaaaa attgaaacca ataagaacaa aaaataaaga gaaaatcgat tcaaaattat
      601 cggattttga aatcgatgaa cgggatagcc ttgagattga actgatgcaa ctgatcgatg
      661 ccaagatagc tttaaccgaa atcaattcaa aattatcgga ttttgaaaty ggtgaacggg
      721 atagccttgg gattggactg atgcaactga tcgatgccaa gatagcttta accgaaatcg
      781 attcaaaatt atcggatttt gaaattggtg aacgggatag ccttgggatt ggactgatgc
      841 aactgatcga tgccaagata gctttaaccg aaatcgattc aaaattatcg gattttgaaa
      901 ttggtgaacg ggatagcctt gaattaacca ataaaacata ttaaatagcc tttaggctat
      961 tttatttagt taattaattt tagtacatat taaaaagaat ttcgaaattt actagtatat
     1021 atatatatat atatanncac acaaataata ttagcctaag gttaaattta ttttgttaat
     1081 taattttagt ataattatat tcaataaaat taaattattt cttaaagttt caaaaactct
     1141 cgtacatctt atactagaat ataaagataa gctaaagaag ctgatgggtt cataccccat
     1201 ttataaaggt ataccccttt tctttataat taaaattata aaattgatat ttattctttt
     1261 tatgataata ggaaccctta tctccatctc tgcctattcc tgaataaaca tttgaattgg
     1321 acttgaatta aatcttttag catttattcc tatcataaat tttgataatt tcaagcactc
     1381 ttctgaagct tccttaaaat actttctagt gcaggtatct gcatctactt ttgttttatt
     1441 ttcattttta aattcattta ttattaacaa ttcagtagaa caattagaac caatatcttt
     1501 aatattgttt aacagagcaa tcttaataaa aataggcgcg gctcctttcc acttttgata
     1561 cccagaagtt ttagagggtt taagatgagc aaatgcttta attttattaa cttgacaaaa
     1621 aattgcccct ataattttaa ttatatataa tttcaaatta aacctttttt tcatttttat
     1681 tattctttta tgcataattc ttggaagaat caaaatttga aatcaaaata gtttaaaaaa
     1741 aatcttagcc ttatcatcta ttaaccatat aggatgaatg ctaagaataa taatactaaa
     1801 tcaatcttta tgatatacct atttcttaat ctatacttta atctctataa atttaatttt
     1861 aatttttaat aagtataaaa tttacaacat taaagaacta ataaatgtaa taaactataa
     1921 taaattaatt aagtttttct tttttcttaa tttcttttca ttagggggaa tccctccatt
     1981 tcttggattt ttccctaaat ggctaatttt aaaaacttta attgaaaata acctttatat
     2041 tttacctttt ataataattt ttattacttt aatttgtttg tatatctata tacgccttat
     2101 actccaatct ctaataataa aattaaatga aaataaaaaa tttacacaca taaacctatt
     2161 ttatactaat tttctaaatt gattaaatat ttatggactt attattttta ctctaacttt
     2221 taatatttac taaggattta agttaaaaaa actagtaacc ttcaaagtta aaaatagatt
     2281 aattctaagc cttagaataa cattcaccta taaatttgca atttataatc ataattgaat
     2341 ataaggctta ataaaggaga aattctcata attaaattta caatttaacg ccttaaattc
     2401 ggccacttta tcgaataaat gattattctc tactaatcat aaagatattg gaactttata
     2461 ctttttattt ggaatatggg caggaatagt aggtacatcc cttagtgttc taattcgatt
     2521 agaattagga actagaggaa gattaatcgg aaacgaccaa atttacaata taattgttac
     2581 agctcatgca tttattataa ttttttttat agtaataccc atcataatcg ggggttttgg
     2641 aaattgatta gtacccttaa taatcggagc tccagatata gcattcccac gactaaacaa
     2701 tataagattt tgacttctac cccctgcatt aactcttctt attataagca caattgtaga
     2761 aataggggct ggaacagggt gaacagttta tccccctctt tcatctaatt taacccataa
     2821 cggaccctca gtggacttgg taatttttag tttacatctt gcaggtatct cctcaatttt
     2881 aggagctgtg aattttattt ctactattat aaatatacgt ccatttggga tgatacttga
     2941 taaaactccc ttatttgtat gatctgttct aatcactgca attttacttt tactatcact
     3001 acctgtttta gcaggggcca ttacgatact tttaactgac cgaaatttaa attcttcttt
     3061 ttttgatcct actggcgggg gagaccctat tctttaccaa catctatttt gattttttgg
     3121 acacccagaa gtttatattt taatcctccc aggatttgga ttaatttctc acattattac
     3181 tcaagaaaga ggaaaaaaaa ttgcctttgg ctctttagga ataatctatg caatactagc
     3241 tattggattg ttaggatttg tagtttgagc tcaccatata tttactgtgg gaatagacgt
     3301 tgatacacga gcttacttta cttctgctac tataattatt gctgtaccaa caggaattaa
     3361 aattttctca tgattagcta ctcttcacgg tatacaattt tactattctc cttctattct
     3421 ttgaactcta ggatttttat ttttatttac aattggagga ttaacaggag taattttagc
     3481 taattcctct atagatatca ttttacatga tacttactat gtagtagctc attttcacta
     3541 tgtattatct ataggagcag tatttgcaat tatagcggga tttgtccatt gatttcctct
     3601 aattacagga tttaatctta ataataaatt tttacaaatc caatttattt ttatattttt
     3661 aggtgtaaat ttaacattct ttccccaaca tttcttagga ttaagaggta taccacgacg
     3721 atactctgat taccctgatg cctactataa gtgaaacaaa atttcttcta tcggctcaat
     3781 aatatctact tttagaataa tttttataat tctaattatt tgagaaagct tctattctat
     3841 acgattaaga aaattcaatg ctaatgtacc ttccttaatt gaatggcttc aactttcccc
     3901 tcctaatgaa cattcttatt cagaggtacc tattttatct caaaaattct aatatggcag
     3961 attagtgcat tggacttaaa ccccaattat aaagatttaa ctttttttag aaatagctac
     4021 ttgaaaatct tatatattta tagatggagc ctcttatctt ttagaacaat taagattttt
     4081 tcatgatcat gccctattaa ttttaataat aatcacttgt attgtaactt atacaatatc
     4141 aagattaaca ttaaataaat ataaccatcg atttatatta gaaggacata atattgaaac
     4201 aatttggaca atcttaccag ctctaacttt aatctttatc gcccttcctt cactcaaact
     4261 aatttactta attgatgaaa tccgtaatcc tcttgtaact attaaaacaa ttggtcatca
     4321 atgatattga acttacgaat attcagattt taaaaattta gaatttgatt catacataga
     4381 taataatcct aaagctttca gttttcgtct tttagaggtt gataaccgaa ctattttacc
     4441 atatttatct catattcgag ttttaacttc atcttctgat gtaatccatt cttgaactat
     4501 tccttctaca ggggtaaagg tagatgcttc tcccgggcgc cttaatcaaa ttagatttaa
     4561 tttaaaccga actggaattt tttatggaca atgttcagaa atttgtggag caaaccatag
     4621 atttatgccc atttctattg aaagaatttc ccctacaagt tttattaaat gagtagaaca
     4681 attttcatta gatgactgaa agataagtat tggtctctta aaccacgata tagtaattta
     4741 cgcctacttc taatgaaaaa tttagttaat taataacgtt agtttgtcat actaaaataa
     4801 ttctttgaat aatttttaat cccacaaact atacctataa attggttatc tctatatatt
     4861 ttaattacta tcttatttat aattttaact attaaaatat tctactctta taaaataaaa
     4921 cctgtgaaat gcacaaaaaa taaaattaaa tcaataactt gaaaatgata actaatttaa
     4981 aacaaatcaa tattttaatc aactttttaa tgtgtatggc tctgatagct tatacctata
     5041 aattggttat ctctatatat tttaattact atcttattta taattttaac tattaaaata
     5101 ttctactctt ataaaataaa acctgtgaaa tgcacaaaaa ataaaattaa atcaataact
     5161 tgaaaatgat aactaattta ttctcaacct tcgacccttc tacgtcattt atcgtacctt
     5221 taaattgaat aagaataata atcagttttt tatttttacc ctcaatatat tgaataactc
     5281 cgaatcgatt taatctaata atcactcata ttttattatc tctacacaaa gaatttaaaa
     5341 tcattacaaa aaaaaataat actttaatat ttatcgtatt attttatttt attataatta
     5401 ataatgtaat aggattattt ccttatattt ttaccgcctc taggcatata attttcactt
     5461 tatcgttagc cctaccctta tggttaagat ttatattaaa cagatgaatt tgtcatactt
     5521 atcattcttt tgctcattta atgccccaag gtacaccaac tgttttaata ccatttatag
     5581 tatgcattga aacaattaga aatattattc gtccagggac attagcaatt cgattatcag
     5641 ctaatataat tgctgggcat cttttactaa ctttattagg taacacagga cctatagtaa
     5701 actatataat tattattgta ataataattc aattcatact aattttgtta gaatcagccg
     5761 ttgcattaat ccaatcatat gttttttcaa tcctgagaac tctatattct agagaaatta
     5821 attatgacaa aaaatcaccc attccactta gtagattaca gtccatgacc aattttagga
     5881 gctataggag caataactgc aataatagga attatcaaat gatttcattt atttaatata
     5941 aacttattta ttctaagaaa tattattctt atactaatta taatacaatg atgacgagac
     6001 gtaatccgtg aaagaacttt acaaggacat catacttttt tagtatcctt aggtttacga
     6061 tgagggataa ttttatttat tacctcagaa gtatttttct ttattagatt tttttgaaga
     6121 ttttaccata taagattatc cccctcaatt gaattaggaa taatctgacc cccaaaagga
     6181 attaacccat ttaaccctaa tgaaatccct ttattgaata caattattct acttagatcg
     6241 gggttaagag taacttgagc acatcatagc ctaatagaaa ataattttaa tcaaactttt
     6301 caaagattaa ttattacaat tctattagga ggatattttt ctatacttca aggaattgaa
     6361 tatatagaag cacccttctc aatagctgat tctgtatatg gaagaacatt tttcatagca
     6421 accggattcc acggccttca tgttattatt ggatctacat tcttaattgt atgtttaatt
     6481 cgtttaaatt taaatcactt tagaaataac catcatttcg gatttgaagc agcagcatga
     6541 tactgacatt ttgtagacgt agtttgatta tttttatacc tgtcaatcta ttggtgagga
     6601 ggatacttat atagtataaa aattacattt gatttccaat caaaaaatct ttaaaaagta
     6661 taagtaatct tgataattat atacttaatt ataattattt catttattat aattatatta
     6721 ataacaatcg caaatttcat cacattaaaa acttttaaag atcgagaaaa aagatctcct
     6781 tttgaatgtg gatttgaccc taaaaattca gcacgactcc ctttctctat tcattttttc
     6841 ttaattgctt taatttttct aatttttgac gtagaaatta ctttaattat tccctttatt
     6901 tacagaataa aatcctctaa tattacaatt cttgccctta tatttatttt atttattact
     6961 attttaatta ttgggctata ccatgaatga aatcaaggcg cattaaactg atctttctag
     7021 gataatagtt aaattaacat ttaatttgca tttaaaaaat actgttcaca gtttatctta
     7081 aataagaagc aaaattttgc gtttagtttc gacctaaaaa tttgaattta attccttatt
     7141 taattgaaac caaaatagag gtatatcact gttaatgatt taaatgagat tttctccaat
     7201 taaagaaata tcaaatatta agcttctaac ttaaaaaata gcatctttgt taatatttct
     7261 atttatatag tttataaaaa acattatatt ttcattataa aaaaagattt actcttataa
     7321 atgcttaaaa aatttttaaa tttacctcaa tatcttcaat attgcgctct attaagctat
     7381 ttaaacaaaa aaatcaaaaa aaaatagtaa taaaccagat tataaatatt agcaagtaaa
     7441 tctttaaact attcttaaaa atatattgaa atatcacaga aaatcgtttt aaaaatttaa
     7501 ataaaccgcg tcctcctaaa tattcagatc aaccttgatc taaatactta gaatttagta
     7561 ttcctaggtt aataaagaaa tagtttatcc ctaaagtaga aatataaggt aaatttcata
     7621 taaaaattaa aaaaattaaa atttttatta actcataaaa aattgcatta taattcaatt
     7681 ttaataatga aatctctaac cctataataa caccaactaa aactattact aaaattaaaa
     7741 tttttatgta aaaaggtaaa actaccagcc taacatcctt aaatattatt catataagaa
     7801 ctctacctga gaataaaaca acaacaaata tcaaacctat tctataaact atttcatcac
     7861 tcaactcctt tgtactatta aatctaaacc catgataatc agaaaatatc aaataattaa
     7921 ctaagcgtac tctataagaa actgtaagcg ttaaagaaac aagtataact acgtaaataa
     7981 ctatatttaa catattcata gaataaattt ctataattaa atcttttgaa taaaatcctg
     8041 aaaaaaatgg aattccacat aatgacaaat ttctgatatt aaaataagcc acagttatag
     8101 gagttttata agccaatctc cccataaatc ggatatcttg acaatcccct atcaaatgaa
     8161 taaaatttcc cgcacacata aataaaagag ctttaaataa agcatgaatc aacagatgaa
     8221 aaaaagctaa ttcataaagg cccaatctca aaattgttat tattaatcct aactgactta
     8281 aagtagataa agcaataatt ttttttaaat catattcaaa attcgcagcc aaccctgaaa
     8341 ttaacatagt tataaggcca ataaataata aaacaaaatt ataattttct aataacaaat
     8401 gaaatcgaat taataaataa acacctgcag taactaaagt tgaagaatga actaaagctg
     8461 atactggagt aggagcagct atagcagccg gtaatcaagc agaaaatgga atctgagctc
     8521 tcttagttaa agaagctact attactaata aaccaataac tattattctc ttatcattta
     8581 aaaaataatc taaatataaa gtaaaattcc atctaccaaa atttattatt caagcaatag
     8641 caattattaa cattgcatct cctacacgat ttgacaaagc tgtcaatatc cctgctgaat
     8701 atgatttaac attctggtaa taaaccacta aacaataaga aactaaacct aacccatctc
     8761 atcccagtaa aatagaaatt aaattaggac ttaaaattat taacattata gaaaaaacaa
     8821 atataaaaac tagtatgaca aaacgactaa tagtcaaatc cttagccata taagatttac
     8881 tgtaaaaaac cactatagta gaaattaata atacaaaaga tacaaataac cttgatattc
     8941 aatcaataag aattaatatt tcaatctcta aagaatttaa attaaagata ttaaattcaa
     9001 taaaataaat ttttcctgaa ctaagcaaaa atactctcat aaaaaaaaaa agaaaaaaaa
     9061 atctcattaa taagcttgca aaaattacac aaaaagaaat tacttaaagt taatttaact
     9121 tctttgatcc cacaaatcaa catttttcat aaactatcta agtaaataat aaatagatct
     9181 ctttttaata aaatcaagtt taaaggtaat cagtgtataa aaattaaaat taattcccga
     9241 taggtaacta tttcaaaaaa aaataatctt ctataaaatt gtccatgttg cctatatgaa
     9301 tataaatata aacaataagc agcactcaaa aaagtaataa ctattaacat aaatatacat
     9361 acataagaat atctaatcaa tctattaatt aataaaatct ctcttaataa atttaaagaa
     9421 ggcggagcgg ccatattaca aataactaac aaaaatcatc ataaagatat aaaaggtaaa
     9481 atattaatta aacccttatt aatataaatt cttcgactct taattcgttc ataatttata
     9541 tttactaaaa caaataaacc tgaagaacaa cacccatgag ctaatattat tattaaagaa
     9601 cctgaaattc ctcataaatt taaagtcaac aatcctgaca ataataaacc catatgtact
     9661 acagaagaat aagcaattaa agattttata tcactttgac gtaaacaagt tatagatact
     9721 acgatacctc ctattaaaga taaattaatt aaaataaaat ttaacttaac tcctaaataa
     9781 ataaatatta ctaaaaaacg tactaatccg tatcttccta attttaatat cactcccgct
     9841 aatattattg atcctgctac agaagcttct acatgagctt taggcaatca tagatgaaat
     9901 aaaaatatag gtatttttac taaaaatact attattatta taaaataaat aattaatcta
     9961 gataaattaa tattaataaa agttaaatct aaccttttaa acctggaata ataaaaaaaa
    10021 ataaatataa ttattggtaa tgaagccata atcgtataaa aaaatatata tactcccgct
    10081 tgaatacgct caggttgata ccctcaacct aaaattaaaa tcaaaatagg aaccaaccta
    10141 gcctcaaaaa ataaataaaa tataaatata ttcattgaag aaaaggttaa aactaaaaat
    10201 aataataata ataataacaa caaactaaat aactctctat aatcatttaa attaaacact
    10261 ttttctctcg ctataaatat taaaaaagta attcaaaacc ttaataatac taaaaaataa
    10321 gataaaaaat caaaccctat aaaaaaatta attgaactaa aataaacata tgaaatttta
    10381 aaaagaaaat atattctaat aaaaattaaa taattcttaa ttaaccagaa cttatttaaa
    10441 aatcttaaag gaatcaaaaa taataatatt aatataatta ccataaaata ttcaatgaat
    10501 taaaataatc attcccaaaa gaacgaatca tagaaactaa taaagataaa cctattactc
    10561 tttcgcatac tcttatagtt aaaaaaatta atacaaaata atactcataa ttataataaa
    10621 taaaataaat atatataatt aaaaacaaaa ctaaaattat taattctaat cttagtaaag
    10681 tcataagcaa atgctttcga ttaactaaaa aatttaaaac actgaaaatg aatattacta
    10741 taaaaatttt ttccatattt taataattta aaaaaaatgc tggtcttgta aatcagaatt
    10801 aagatttagt cttttaaaat atcagaggaa aactcatatc tttaatctcc aaaattaata
    10861 tttttaatta aactaccctc tgaaatctta actttaatat taacaacaat aatagcaata
    10921 tttttaactc accccttatc tctaggatta ctaattttaa ttcacactat tattacttgt
    10981 acagttatag gatgaataag ccctaattat tgattttcct atattcttat attaattata
    11041 attggtggac tcttaatttt attcatttac ataacaagaa ctgcggctaa cgaaaaattt
    11101 aaatttaata aatatatctc acttacaata attttatata taattttaat tttaattatt
    11161 tttacaaata taaatttaaa taaaataagc caaaatttta acaatgaaat attagaaaaa
    11221 ataaccttaa ccataaattt ttctttaaat ttaaataaat ttttaaatta tcctaattct
    11281 aatatattca taattttaat cttttattta ctagttacca taattgctat tgtaaaaatt
    11341 actaaagtaa aatttggccc tttacgtcaa tttaaatatg aaaatacctc tacgtaaatc
    11401 aaactccctt atcagtatta tcaataattc cttaattgac ttacctacgc ctagaaatat
    11461 ttcataccta tgaaattttg gttccttatt aggattatgt ttaataattc aaattattac
    11521 aggactattc ttatctatac actactgtgc aaatatcgaa atagccttta acagagtagt
    11581 tcacatctgt cgagatgtaa acataggatg attaatacga actatccatg ctaatggagc
    11641 ttcatttttt tttgtatgtt tatatataca tattggacga ggaatttatt tcagttcata
    11701 caaacttaca aatacctgaa taaccggttc tacaatttta tttctttcta tagctaccgc
    11761 atttctagga tacgtactac cttggggcca aatatcattc tgaggagcca cagtaatcac
    11821 taacttagta tctgctattc cttacctagg aaattctatt gttatttgat tatgaggtgg
    11881 atttgctgta gataatgcta cattaagacg tttttactca ttccacttca ttcttccttt
    11941 tatcatctct gcttttatca taattcattt actattttta cacaataaag gttcaagaaa
    12001 tcctttagga tcaaattcta accttgacaa aatatcattc catccttatt tctctttaaa
    12061 ggacatatta ggatttctta ttctaatttt attattaata aatattatta tcttgtatcc
    12121 ttatatacta agagacccag ataattttat tcctgcaaat cccctatcta cgcctcctca
    12181 catccaacca gaatgatatt ttttatttgc atatgcaatt ttacgctcta ttcctaacaa
    12241 actaggagga gtaatcgccc tagtaatatc aatcgcaatt ctttatttca taccattcat
    12301 taataacaaa ataataaaaa gaaacacatt ttacttttta aataaaatta tattttgaac
    12361 ttttattgtt acagttttaa ttttaacatg aattggagct aaacctgtag aaaccccgtt
    12421 cattttaaca ggacaaattt ttacttcaat ctactttata tattttatat taaattcttt
    12481 attttatacg atttgagata aatgaatatt cgattaatca atgagcttga aaagcatgta
    12541 ttttgaaaat acaagaaaga attttaattt ctattgattt atactaaaaa taattaacta
    12601 aataattaaa actattaaaa ataagctaaa actataattt aataacagta tatttaaaga
    12661 tacaggcaaa aatacttttc aagataaata tattaactta tcataacgat aacgaggtaa
    12721 agtcccacgc actcaaatcc aagaaaaaga aaaaaataat aattttaaaa aaaataaaaa
    12781 tgaatataaa tccccgccta taaaaatcaa tcttcttaac attctcataa aaataatgtt
    12841 agaatactcc gccataaaaa taaaagcaaa cccgaatctt ctatactcaa cgttaaaccc
    12901 agaaactaat tctgactccc cttctgcaaa atcgaaagga gtacgattag tttcagctaa
    12961 tctagaaatg aaccatatta ttcttaaagg aaaattaaac ataataaacc aaacattctt
    13021 ttgataaaac ataaaatcta ttaaatttaa agatataact aaaactaaga aagatattaa
    13081 aataagaaat attctcacct cataagaaat aacctgagct actgatcgaa gccttcctaa
    13141 taaagaataa acagaattag aagatcaacc tgatattata atagaataaa ctctgaatct
    13201 tgaaattaca aaaaaatata atactgaaaa attaaattta aatatataac aataaaaagg
    13261 tattcttact cataataata aagccaatat taaattaaat ataggtgaca taataaaaat
    13321 taaaatattt gatataaaag gaaaaattat ctcctttcta aataacttaa ttgcatctct
    13381 gaaaggctgc aaaattccaa aaaaacctac tttattaggt cccttacgaa tctggatata
    13441 ccctaacaac ttacgttcta ataaagttaa aaaagctaca ctaactaaaa cacataaaat
    13501 tttcaaaata aaaactatta aaattgtaac catatcaatt attatttgta taaaatacat
    13561 aaaaagattc taaatccaac gcactaatct gccaaaataa taatattatt caattaaaaa
    13621 ttttaaatta taaatttggt cctttcgtac taaaatttat taactaatta aagatagaaa
    13681 ccaacctggc tcacaccggt ttaaactcag atcatgtaaa gtttaaatgg tcgaacagac
    13741 caaataatta agcttctaca cctaatttta actttaatcc aacatcgagg tcgcaatctc
    13801 ttctttcgat ctgaactcta aaaaaaaatt acgctgttat ccctaaggta atttaatctt
    13861 ttaatcatat aaatggatca ataaaccata amtwaawtta aaaatttaat gtaaattaaa
    13921 ctctataggg tcttctcgtc ttttaaagaa atttaagctt tttaacttaa aaataaagtt
    13981 cttaaatatt aaaactaaga aagtcatttt ttcatcaaac cattcataca agctttcaat
    14041 taaaaaacta atgattatgc tacctttgca cagtcaaaat actgcggccc ttcaaatcaa
    14101 ttcagtgggc aggccctact ttaaattatt atcaaaaaga gatgttttta ataaacaggt
    14161 gaaaaatatt ttgccgaatt ccttaattta acctttcata atttaaatat attcttacac
    14221 aatataatac taattttatc attatttcaa tcttattatt attaaaagat ttatattaat
    14281 aaaataatta aacttaatat aaatatttct atttaaataa taaattttaa caaactttaa
    14341 ataataaaaa atttctaatt ctataaatta tatacaaaca ttttagttat aaaattttaa
    14401 ctctaagctt atccctaaaa ttattactaa aaaaattcaa ataattaaca attaacatta
    14461 ttaatatttt cttaataaat taaatttttt tcttaaaaaa ctagatatat ttaaaaacga
    14521 ctaacatttc attactataa agatatttta aatatttctt atacaataaa atatatacct
    14581 ttatagctct tttaaattcg agataaatat ataaatataa aatttttaat aaaccctgat
    14641 acacaaggta cacaaacttg cttcttttaa acataaacta actttccttt tcagtactat
    14701 ttatctataa taaaattaaa tttttcctaa actaataaaa aatataatac tttaattaaa
    14761 ataataaaaa attataacat aataagtatt taaattcaat ttaaatataa atattatctt
    14821 cttaatgtaa ataagatgct tattcaagct ctaaattgac tctctagaat cactttccag
    14881 taaatctact atgttacgac ttattccata ttaaacgaaa gcgacgggca atatgtacat
    14941 attttagaac taaatcatta aaaataaata ttatttaatt acgttcaaat ccaattttat
    15001 aaaattttta aaatatatta atccataaat ataatttaat gtaacccatt tcttctttaa
    15061 tataaacttc accttgatct gatttaaatt tttaaaaaat atttaaatat taatttctat
    15121 aaaaatattt aacaacgacg gtataaaaat ttcttaatta aagttaattt aatcgtggat
    15181 tatcgtttat agaacaggtt cctctgaaaa gtaaaaatac cgccaaatta tttagcttta
    15241 aagatcttaa ctattaatca cttagctttt taatttacat atttaataat agggtatcta
    15301 atcctagttt attacaaaaa tttattaacc tcatataaat attatttaaa taaaaatatt
    15361 aataaattaa aatttcacct taaaatttaa aattcaattt taatcaaact atattctatt
    15421 aattaaaact aatcaatata tattatatat tttgtataac cgctgctgct ggcacaaaaa
    15481 ttgcatatac taaatcacat cactaattct aaattttctt aataattaaa attatatact
    15541 actaacctta aaaatctaaa acaatattca tataaatttt gaatgaatat atatatataa
    15601 aaccataatc aagtatttca taagaaaccc cctttaaaga caactttaat ttaatcaaat
    15661 aagtgaacaa aatttaatta acttcatata aaataaattc aaactaaaat caaccctata
    15721 atttaaacct aaaaaaatga aatgatttta actcatagtt aactaaaaat ggcagatttc
    15781 ctccctgtcg taggcctcaa tgaatgttct attttacctc aactttaatc gaccccccga
    15841 ttaaagctaa atcactcaat aattaagtat taaatttcaa ataaatttaa gcttggcccg
    15901 ttcaagctaa attcttcgta aggcaaataa taaaaaaatt tttttataaa cctaaaaaat
    15961 atttttagaa aaaattttct aaaataattt gttaacaaat ataattcaaa aaaaatattg
    16021 aaaaattttt ccccccaaac atcaaaaatt ttcaaaatta tcggattttg atcaattttt
    16081 aaaaattttt tgaaaaactt ccaatttcaa taaaggtaaa ttacacagca atttaaaaat
    16141 ttctttaaac attagtgttt atcattgtaa caatttatgc ttaattacta aatcaaaaac
    16201 actaactaaa ttttttaaat ttcccccgat gggcaattta ctctatattt ttttttctaa
    16261 atttcgtaaa atcaacaaaa aatactaaaa ttttaacttc aaataattaa cttaatacaa
    16321 accaatttaa atctcaacaa ttttttaaat aaaattatca aaatttttaa atctataacc
    16381 ctctgaaaaa aaaatttccc aaaatcaggt cataattata acttaatgca aaaactaatt
    16441 ttaagactag cagaaattaa ttttctttga ctcattttcc acagacccta ttaaccctaa
    16501 atttggctgt gtgagtttcg cctttaacgt atatcttcta tttatttaaa tggttttttc
    16561 acgtaatttc taattattta atttagatat caattaaata ctccttcatg agatatatta
    16621 tagataattt agaaatatta tttttcaatg agatttcaat ttaatattaa taattaggtt
    16681 tttttttttt tttttttykt ttaatttctc attaaaaatt aactttatca ataagtaata
    16741 atatttaatt aactataatt aattatatat taattataat ttaattctta tataaataaa
    16801 atgttaatat tttaatatta aattaatcgt taataattta tacgtataat atatatataa
    16861 taaatattat aaatatataa aatatttatt aatatataaa ttctcgagat tcaccgtcgt
    16921 tcttgtatac tgatttcttt tatatattct ttttttcttt ttttttatga gtatctttac
    16981 atatcattta ggataccaat aattaatatg taatcggcaa tgaatagatt atattctaac
    17041 tatccaatta acagtagcac ctagaatcct aataatggtc ctatccaatg taagatgtat
    17101 ttcgctttta taataaatac ttatatatta ataagtaatt attaattatt aaatattata
    17161 gatatatact aataaatcct ttaattaaaa gaaagtagcc ttaaaagcga atttctaaga
    17221 aaaagcctaa aattaactat ataaaattag caaaaggcct tttttaggcc attttttttt
    17281 gtccaaattt tgaccccaaa tttgcaaaaa attgcaaaat tttgcaattt ttgcaaaatt
    17341 tttgaaaaat tttgaaaatt ttttggtcct aaattttcac atattgtctg aaatttaaat
    17401 atcccctata ggtaaaaaaa tacaaggctt agaaaaaacc t
//
